# Supplementary material for: Programming CRISPRi-dCas9 to control the lifecycle of bacteriophage T7
Source: bioRxiv preprint, doi:10.1101/2024.05.15.594216, version 1 (2024-05-15)
Supplement: Supplementary Data [file 594216_file03.zip › SI_Data/Plasmids/sgRNA_Plasmids.gb]

LOCUS       pZA3-3xarray            2677 bp    DNA     circular UNA 13-MAY-2024
DEFINITION  3x multiplex sgRNA.
ACCESSION   urn.local...1j-hppp349
VERSION     urn.local...1j-hppp349
KEYWORDS    .
SOURCE      
  ORGANISM  .
FEATURES             Location/Qualifiers
     misc_feature    <1..870
                     /note="Geneious type: misc. marker"
                     /standard_name="Synthesis"
     misc_feature    1..30
                     /note="trc promoter"
                     /note="strong E. coli promoter; hybrid between the trp and
                      lac UV5 promoters"
                     /standard_name="trc promoter"
     source          complement(<1..>148)
                     /organism="synthetic DNA construct"
                     /mol_type="other DNA"
     CDS             complement(<36..>55)
                     /codon_start=2
                     /locus_tag="T7p07"
                     /note="A family of single subunit RNA polymerases."
                     /transl_table=11
                     /product="T3/T7-like RNA polymerase"
                     /protein_id="NP_041960.1"
                     /db_xref="GI:9627432"
                     /db_xref="GOA:P00573"
                     /db_xref="UniProtKB/Swiss-Prot:P00573"
                     /db_xref="GeneID:1261050"
                     /translation="FNTLAD"
                     /standard_name="T3/T7-like RNA polymerase CDS"
     gene            complement(<36..>55)
                     /locus_tag="T7p07"
                     /note="gene 1"
                     /db_xref="GeneID:1261050"
                     /standard_name="gene 1"
     mRNA            complement(<36..>55)
                     /locus_tag="T7p07"
                     /product="1 mRNA"
                     /db_xref="GeneID:1261050"
                     /standard_name="1 mRNA"
     ncRNA           36..55
                     /standard_name="sgRNA E.coli C"
     source          complement(<36..>55)
                     /organism="Enterobacteria phage T7"
                     /mol_type="genomic DNA"
                     /host="Escherichia coli"
                     /db_xref="taxon:10760"
     ncRNA           56..148
                     /note="optimized sgRNA"
                     /ncRNA_class="other"
                     /standard_name="optimized sgRNA"
     regulatory      <171..>244
                     /regulatory_class="terminator"
                     /note="T0"
                     /standard_name="T0 regulatory"
     source          <181..>234
                     /organism="Cloning vector pSEVA421"
                     /mol_type="other DNA"
                     /db_xref="taxon:1246740"
     misc_feature    245..319
                     /note="Geneious type: misc. marker"
                     /standard_name="random 75"
     misc_feature    320..349
                     /note="trc promoter"
                     /note="strong E. coli promoter; hybrid between the trp and
                      lac UV5 promoters"
                     /standard_name="trc promoter"
     source          complement(<320..>467)
                     /organism="synthetic DNA construct"
                     /mol_type="other DNA"
     ncRNA           355..374
                     /standard_name="sgRNA E.coli A3.1"
     source          complement(<355..>374)
                     /organism="Enterobacteria phage T7"
                     /mol_type="genomic DNA"
                     /host="Escherichia coli"
                     /db_xref="taxon:10760"
     ncRNA           375..467
                     /note="optimized sgRNA"
                     /ncRNA_class="other"
                     /standard_name="optimized sgRNA"
     regulatory      <490..>543
                     /note="Geneious type: terminator"
                     /standard_name="Lt3 terminator"
     source          join(<490..>543,<490..>543)
                     /organism="CRIM plasmid pAH68"
                     /mol_type="genomic DNA"
                     /db_xref="taxon:172342"
     misc_feature    <544..>618
                     /note="Geneious type: misc. marker"
                     /standard_name="Synthesis"
     misc_feature    544..618
                     /note="Geneious type: misc. marker"
                     /standard_name="Random 75 2"
     misc_feature    619..648
                     /note="trc promoter"
                     /note="strong E. coli promoter; hybrid between the trp and
                      lac UV5 promoters"
                     /standard_name="trc promoter"
     source          complement(<619..>766)
                     /organism="synthetic DNA construct"
                     /mol_type="other DNA"
     CDS             complement(<654..>673)
                     /codon_start=2
                     /locus_tag="T7p01"
                     /note="gene 0.3, inhibits EcoB and EcoK host restriction"
                     /transl_table=11
                     /product="hypothetical protein"
                     /protein_id="NP_041954.1"
                     /db_xref="GI:9627426"
                     /db_xref="UniProtKB/Swiss-Prot:P03775"
                     /db_xref="GeneID:1261063"
                     /translation="AYEMLK"
                     /standard_name="hypothetical protein CDS"
     gene            complement(<654..>673)
                     /locus_tag="T7p01"
                     /note="gene 0.3"
                     /db_xref="GeneID:1261063"
                     /standard_name="gene 0.3"
     mRNA            complement(<654..>673)
                     /locus_tag="T7p01"
                     /product="0.3 mRNA"
                     /db_xref="GeneID:1261063"
                     /standard_name="0.3 mRNA"
     ncRNA           654..673
                     /standard_name="sgRNA E.coli A3.2"
     source          complement(<654..>673)
                     /organism="Enterobacteria phage T7"
                     /mol_type="genomic DNA"
                     /host="Escherichia coli"
                     /db_xref="taxon:10760"
     ncRNA           674..766
                     /note="optimized sgRNA"
                     /ncRNA_class="other"
                     /standard_name="optimized sgRNA"
     regulatory      788..>847
                     /note="Geneious type: terminator"
                     /standard_name="T1"
     source          <848..>870
                     /organism="CRIM plasmid pLA2"
                     /mol_type="genomic DNA"
                     /db_xref="taxon:172443"
     misc_feature    871..888
                     /note="Geneious type: Editing History Insertion"
                     /standard_name
     source          <871..>888
                     /organism="CRIM plasmid pLA2"
                     /mol_type="genomic DNA"
                     /db_xref="taxon:172443"
     regulatory      877..>888
                     /note="Geneious type: promoter"
                     /note="araBp7"
                     /standard_name="araBp7 promoter"
     rep_origin      889..1691
     misc_feature    1808..2608
                     /standard_name="more than CmR"
     misc_feature    2677^2678
                     /note="Geneious type: Editing History Deletion"
                     /standard_name="CC"
ORIGIN      
        1 ttgacaatta atcatccggc tcgtataatg tgtggggtca gccagagtgt tgaacgttta
       61 agagctatgc tggaaacagc atagcaagtt taaataaggc tagtccgtta tcaacttgaa
      121 aaagtggcac cgagtcggtg cttttttttg tacggggatt agccaagacg tctaatgatc
      181 acctcagaac tccatctgga tttgttcaga acgctcggtt gccgccgggc gtttagcctg
      241 cctgtgttta cactgtcctg cggctaccca tggcctgaaa tccagctcgt gtcaagccat
      301 tgcctctccg ggacgccgct tgacaattaa tcatccggct cgtataatgt gtgggaccgc
      361 atcacctttc agtggtttaa gagctatgct ggaaacagca tagcaagttt aaataaggct
      421 agtccgttat caacttgaaa aagtggcacc gagtcggtgc tttttttttc ggtaacgtac
      481 gctctagcca caaagcgagg ctgggtattt cccggccttt ctgttatccg aaatccactg
      541 aaatttccgc gaatgacaac agacagatcc caatgtcgct ttcgtcgtca gcaactccgt
      601 tttcactatg cacgctgttt gacaattaat catccggctc gtataatgtg tggctttcag
      661 catttcgtaa gcggtttaag agctatgctg gaaacagcat agcaagttta aataaggcta
      721 gtccgttatc aacttgaaaa agtggcaccg agtcggtgct ttttttttgc gcgctgatgc
      781 gaatcctggc atcaaataaa acgaaaggct cagtcgaaag actgggcctt tcgttttatc
      841 tgttgtttgg ccagtgccaa gcttgcatgc ctgcagccgc cattcagact aggggatata
      901 ttccgcttcc tcgctcactg actcgctacg ctcggtcgtt cgactgcggc gagcggaaat
      961 ggcttacgaa cggggcggag atttcctgga agatgccagg aagatactta acagggaagt
     1021 gagagggccg cggcaaagcc gtttttccat aggctccgcc cccctgacaa gcatcacgaa
     1081 atctgacgct caaatcagtg gtggcgaaac ccgacaggac tataaagata ccaggcgttt
     1141 ccccctggcg gctccctcgt gcgctctcct gttcctgcct ttcggtttac cggtgtcatt
     1201 ccgctgttat ggccgcgttt gtctcattcc acgcctgaca ctcagttccg ggtaggcagt
     1261 tcgctccaag ctggactgta tgcacgaacc ccccgttcag tccgaccgct gcgccttatc
     1321 cggtaactat cgtcttgagt ccaacccgga aagacatgca aaagcaccac tggcagcagc
     1381 cactggtaat tgatttagag gagttagtct tgaagtcatg cgccggttaa ggctaaactg
     1441 aaaggacaag ttttggtgac tgcgctcctc caagccagtt acctcggttc aaagagttgg
     1501 tagctcagag aaccttcgaa aaaccgccct gcaaggcggt tttttcgttt tcagagcaag
     1561 agattacgcg cagaccaaaa cgatctcaag aagatcatct tattaatcag ataaaatatt
     1621 tctagatttc agtgcaattt atctcttcaa atgtagcacc tgaagtcagc cccatacgat
     1681 ataagttgtt actagtgctt ggattctcac caataaaaaa cgcccggcgg caaccgagcg
     1741 ttctgaacaa atccagatgg agttctgagg tcattactgg atctatcaac aggagtccaa
     1801 gcgagctcga tatcaaatta cgccccgccc tgccactcat cgcagtactg ttgtaattca
     1861 ttaagcattc tgccgacatg gaagccatca cagacggcat gatgaacctg aatcgccagc
     1921 ggcatcagca ccttgtcgcc ttgcgtataa tatttgccca tggtgaaaac gggggcgaag
     1981 aagttgtcca tattggccac gtttaaatca aaactggtga aactcaccca gggattggct
     2041 gagacgaaaa acatattctc aataaaccct ttagggaaat aggccaggtt ttcaccgtaa
     2101 cacgccacat cttgcgaata tatgtgtaga aactgccgga aatcgtcgtg gtattcactc
     2161 cagagcgatg aaaacgtttc agtttgctca tggaaaacgg tgtaacaagg gtgaacacta
     2221 tcccatatca ccagctcacc gtctttcatt gccatacgga attccggatg agcattcatc
     2281 aggcgggcaa gaatgtgaat aaaggccgga taaaacttgt gcttattttt ctttacggtc
     2341 tttaaaaagg ccgtaatatc cagctgaacg gtctggttat aggtacattg agcaactgac
     2401 tgaaatgcct caaaatgttc tttacgatgc cattgggata tatcaacggt ggtatatcca
     2461 gtgatttttt tctccatttt agcttcctta gctcctgaaa atctcgataa ctcaaaaaat
     2521 acgcccggta gtgatcttat ttcattatgg tgaaagttgg aacctcttac gtgccgatca
     2581 acgtctcatt ttcgccagat atcgacgtct aagaaaccat tattatcatg acattaacct
     2641 ataaaaatag gcgtatcacg aggccctttc gtcttca
//
LOCUS       pZA3-5xarray            3320 bp    DNA     circular UNA 13-MAY-2024
DEFINITION  5x multiplex sgRNA.
ACCESSION   urn.local...15-hppozik
VERSION     urn.local...15-hppozik
KEYWORDS    .
SOURCE      
  ORGANISM  .
FEATURES             Location/Qualifiers
     misc_feature    <1..1513
                     /note="Geneious type: misc. marker"
                     /standard_name="Synthesis"
     misc_feature    1
                     /note="trc promoter"
                     /note="strong E. coli promoter; hybrid between the trp and
                      lac UV5 promoters"
                     /standard_name="trc promoter"
     source          complement(1)
                     /organism="synthetic DNA construct"
                     /mol_type="other DNA"
     misc_difference complement(13..37)
                     /standard_name="lap"
     misc_difference complement(18..37)
                     /standard_name="3_pZA"
     misc_feature    38..67
                     /note="trc promoter"
                     /note="strong E. coli promoter; hybrid between the trp and
                      lac UV5 promoters"
                     /standard_name="trc promoter"
     source          complement(<38..>185)
                     /organism="synthetic DNA construct"
                     /mol_type="other DNA"
     mRNA            complement(<73..>92)
                     /locus_tag="T7p07"
                     /product="1 mRNA"
                     /db_xref="GeneID:1261050"
                     /standard_name="1 mRNA"
     CDS             complement(<73..>92)
                     /codon_start=2
                     /locus_tag="T7p07"
                     /note="A family of single subunit RNA polymerases."
                     /transl_table=11
                     /product="T3/T7-like RNA polymerase"
                     /protein_id="NP_041960.1"
                     /db_xref="GI:9627432"
                     /db_xref="GOA:P00573"
                     /db_xref="UniProtKB/Swiss-Prot:P00573"
                     /db_xref="GeneID:1261050"
                     /translation="FNTLAD"
                     /standard_name="T3/T7-like RNA polymerase CDS"
     gene            complement(<73..>92)
                     /locus_tag="T7p07"
                     /note="gene 1"
                     /db_xref="GeneID:1261050"
                     /standard_name="gene 1"
     ncRNA           73..92
                     /standard_name="sgRNA E.coli C"
     source          complement(<73..>92)
                     /organism="Enterobacteria phage T7"
                     /mol_type="genomic DNA"
                     /host="Escherichia coli"
                     /db_xref="taxon:10760"
     ncRNA           93..185
                     /note="optimized sgRNA"
                     /ncRNA_class="other"
                     /standard_name="optimized sgRNA"
     regulatory      <208..>281
                     /regulatory_class="terminator"
                     /note="T0"
                     /standard_name="T0 regulatory"
     source          <218..>271
                     /organism="Cloning vector pSEVA421"
                     /mol_type="other DNA"
                     /db_xref="taxon:1246740"
     misc_feature    282..356
                     /note="Geneious type: misc. marker"
                     /standard_name="random 75"
     misc_feature    357..386
                     /note="trc promoter"
                     /note="strong E. coli promoter; hybrid between the trp and
                      lac UV5 promoters"
                     /standard_name="trc promoter"
     source          complement(<357..>504)
                     /organism="synthetic DNA construct"
                     /mol_type="other DNA"
     ncRNA           392..411
                     /standard_name="sgRNA E.coli A3.1"
     source          complement(<392..>411)
                     /organism="Enterobacteria phage T7"
                     /mol_type="genomic DNA"
                     /host="Escherichia coli"
                     /db_xref="taxon:10760"
     ncRNA           412..504
                     /note="optimized sgRNA"
                     /ncRNA_class="other"
                     /standard_name="optimized sgRNA"
     regulatory      <527..>580
                     /note="Geneious type: terminator"
                     /standard_name="Lt3 terminator"
     source          join(<527..>580,<527..>580)
                     /organism="CRIM plasmid pAH68"
                     /mol_type="genomic DNA"
                     /db_xref="taxon:172342"
     misc_feature    <581..>655
                     /note="Geneious type: misc. marker"
                     /standard_name="Synthesis"
     misc_feature    581..655
                     /note="Geneious type: misc. marker"
                     /standard_name="Random 75 2"
     misc_feature    656..685
                     /note="trc promoter"
                     /note="strong E. coli promoter; hybrid between the trp and
                      lac UV5 promoters"
                     /standard_name="trc promoter"
     source          complement(<656..>803)
                     /organism="synthetic DNA construct"
                     /mol_type="other DNA"
     ncRNA           691..710
                     /standard_name="sgRNA E.coli A2"
     source          complement(<691..>710)
                     /organism="synthetic DNA construct"
                     /mol_type="other DNA"
     source          complement(<691..>710)
                     /organism="Enterobacteria phage T7"
                     /mol_type="genomic DNA"
                     /host="Escherichia coli"
                     /db_xref="taxon:10760"
     ncRNA           711..803
                     /note="optimized sgRNA"
                     /ncRNA_class="other"
                     /standard_name="optimized sgRNA"
     regulatory      825..>884
                     /note="Geneious type: terminator"
                     /standard_name="T1"
     misc_feature    885..959
                     /note="Geneious type: misc. marker"
                     /standard_name="75 random "
     misc_feature    960..989
                     /note="trc promoter"
                     /note="strong E. coli promoter; hybrid between the trp and
                      lac UV5 promoters"
                     /standard_name="trc promoter"
     source          complement(<960..>1107)
                     /organism="synthetic DNA construct"
                     /mol_type="other DNA"
     mRNA            complement(<995..>1014)
                     /locus_tag="T7p03"
                     /product="0.7 mRNA"
                     /db_xref="GeneID:1261070"
                     /standard_name="0.7 mRNA"
     CDS             complement(<995..>1014)
                     /codon_start=3
                     /locus_tag="T7p04"
                     /note="gene 0.5"
                     /transl_table=11
                     /product="hypothetical protein"
                     /protein_id="NP_041956.1"
                     /db_xref="GI:9627428"
                     /db_xref="UniProtKB/Swiss-Prot:P03777"
                     /db_xref="GeneID:1261051"
                     /translation="GKALGV"
                     /standard_name="hypothetical protein CDS"
     gene            complement(<995..>1014)
                     /locus_tag="T7p03"
                     /note="gene 0.7"
                     /db_xref="GeneID:1261070"
                     /standard_name="gene 0.7"
     gene            complement(<995..>1014)
                     /locus_tag="T7p04"
                     /note="gene 0.5"
                     /db_xref="GeneID:1261051"
                     /standard_name="gene 0.5"
     ncRNA           995..1014
                     /standard_name="sgRNA E.coli B"
     source          complement(<995..>1014)
                     /organism="Enterobacteria phage T7"
                     /mol_type="genomic DNA"
                     /host="Escherichia coli"
                     /db_xref="taxon:10760"
     ncRNA           1015..1107
                     /note="optimized sgRNA"
                     /ncRNA_class="other"
                     /standard_name="optimized sgRNA"
     regulatory      1131..1184
                     /note="Geneious type: terminator"
                     /note="garPLRK-rnpB terminator"
                     /standard_name="garPLRK-rnpB terminator"
     source          complement(<1131..>1184)
                     /organism="synthetic DNA construct"
                     /mol_type="other DNA"
     misc_feature    1185..1259
                     /note="Geneious type: misc. marker"
                     /standard_name="Random 75"
     misc_feature    1260..1289
                     /note="trc promoter"
                     /note="strong E. coli promoter; hybrid between the trp and
                      lac UV5 promoters"
                     /standard_name="trc promoter"
     source          complement(<1260..>1407)
                     /organism="synthetic DNA construct"
                     /mol_type="other DNA"
     CDS             <1295..1314
                     /codon_start=3
                     /standard_name
     ncRNA           <1295..1314
                     /standard_name="sgRNA Pc 2"
     source          complement(<1295..>1314)
                     /organism="synthetic DNA construct"
                     /mol_type="other DNA"
     ncRNA           1315..1407
                     /note="optimized sgRNA"
                     /ncRNA_class="other"
                     /standard_name="optimized sgRNA"
     regulatory      1430..1480
                     /note="Geneious type: terminator"
                     /note="L3S1P13 terminator"
                     /standard_name="L3S1P13 terminator"
     source          <1430..>1480
                     /organism="synthetic DNA construct"
                     /mol_type="other DNA"
     source          <1481..>1503
                     /organism="CRIM plasmid pLA2"
                     /mol_type="genomic DNA"
                     /db_xref="taxon:172443"
     source          1513
                     /organism="CRIM plasmid pLA2"
                     /mol_type="genomic DNA"
                     /db_xref="taxon:172443"
     misc_feature    1514..1531
                     /note="Geneious type: Editing History Insertion"
                     /standard_name
     source          <1514..>1531
                     /organism="CRIM plasmid pLA2"
                     /mol_type="genomic DNA"
                     /db_xref="taxon:172443"
     regulatory      1520..>1531
                     /note="Geneious type: promoter"
                     /note="araBp7"
                     /standard_name="araBp7 promoter"
     rep_origin      1532..2334
     misc_feature    2451..3251
                     /standard_name="more than CmR"
     misc_feature    3320^3321
                     /note="Geneious type: Editing History Deletion"
                     /standard_name="CC"
ORIGIN      
        1 tggatcctag gcgtatcacg aggccctttc gtcttcattg acaattaatc atccggctcg
       61 tataatgtgt ggggtcagcc agagtgttga acgtttaaga gctatgctgg aaacagcata
      121 gcaagtttaa ataaggctag tccgttatca acttgaaaaa gtggcaccga gtcggtgctt
      181 ttttttgtac ggggattagc caagacgtct aatgatcacc tcagaactcc atctggattt
      241 gttcagaacg ctcggttgcc gccgggcgtt tagcctgcct gtgtttacac tgtcctgcgg
      301 ctacccatgg cctgaaatcc agctcgtgtc aagccattgc ctctccggga cgccgcttga
      361 caattaatca tccggctcgt ataatgtgtg ggaccgcatc acctttcagt ggtttaagag
      421 ctatgctgga aacagcatag caagtttaaa taaggctagt ccgttatcaa cttgaaaaag
      481 tggcaccgag tcggtgcttt ttttttcggt aacgtacgct ctagccacaa agcgaggctg
      541 ggtatttccc ggcctttctg ttatccgaaa tccactgaaa tttccgcgaa tgacaacaga
      601 cagatcccaa tgtcgctttc gtcgtcagca actccgtttt cactatgcac gctgtttgac
      661 aattaatcat ccggctcgta taatgtgtgg ttgtttcacc ttatgtgccg gtttaagagc
      721 tatgctggaa acagcatagc aagtttaaat aaggctagtc cgttatcaac ttgaaaaagt
      781 ggcaccgagt cggtgctttt tttttgcgcg ctgatgcgaa tcctggcatc aaataaaacg
      841 aaaggctcag tcgaaagact gggcctttcg ttttatctgt tgttcaacag ctgtctagca
      901 gttctaatct tttgccatcg tcgtaaaagc ctccaagaga ttgatcatac ctatcggcat
      961 tgacaattaa tcatccggct cgtataatgt gtggtacacc taaagccttc ccaagtttaa
     1021 gagctatgct ggaaacagca tagcaagttt aaataaggct agtccgttat caacttgaaa
     1081 aagtggcacc gagtcggtgc ttttttttta tctaactatc ccctatgtcg gtcagtttca
     1141 cctgttttac gtaaaaaccc gcttcggcgg gtttttactt ttggcgcaag ggtcgtgaag
     1201 tcggttcctt caatggttaa aaatcaaagg ctcactgtgc agactggagc gcccatctat
     1261 tgacaattaa tcatccggct cgtataatgt gtggctcgta agactcatgc tcaagtttaa
     1321 gagctatgct ggaaacagca tagcaagttt aaataaggct agtccgttat caacttgaaa
     1381 aagtggcacc gagtcggtgc tttttttttg gcttgggtcg agataaaatt tttgttatca
     1441 ataaaaaagg ccccccgtta gggaggcctt attgttcgtc tggccagtgc caagcttgca
     1501 tgcctgggat cccctgcagc cgccattcag actaggggat atattccgct tcctcgctca
     1561 ctgactcgct acgctcggtc gttcgactgc ggcgagcgga aatggcttac gaacggggcg
     1621 gagatttcct ggaagatgcc aggaagatac ttaacaggga agtgagaggg ccgcggcaaa
     1681 gccgtttttc cataggctcc gcccccctga caagcatcac gaaatctgac gctcaaatca
     1741 gtggtggcga aacccgacag gactataaag ataccaggcg tttccccctg gcggctccct
     1801 cgtgcgctct cctgttcctg cctttcggtt taccggtgtc attccgctgt tatggccgcg
     1861 tttgtctcat tccacgcctg acactcagtt ccgggtaggc agttcgctcc aagctggact
     1921 gtatgcacga accccccgtt cagtccgacc gctgcgcctt atccggtaac tatcgtcttg
     1981 agtccaaccc ggaaagacat gcaaaagcac cactggcagc agccactggt aattgattta
     2041 gaggagttag tcttgaagtc atgcgccggt taaggctaaa ctgaaaggac aagttttggt
     2101 gactgcgctc ctccaagcca gttacctcgg ttcaaagagt tggtagctca gagaaccttc
     2161 gaaaaaccgc cctgcaaggc ggttttttcg ttttcagagc aagagattac gcgcagacca
     2221 aaacgatctc aagaagatca tcttattaat cagataaaat atttctagat ttcagtgcaa
     2281 tttatctctt caaatgtagc acctgaagtc agccccatac gatataagtt gttactagtg
     2341 cttggattct caccaataaa aaacgcccgg cggcaaccga gcgttctgaa caaatccaga
     2401 tggagttctg aggtcattac tggatctatc aacaggagtc caagcgagct cgatatcaaa
     2461 ttacgccccg ccctgccact catcgcagta ctgttgtaat tcattaagca ttctgccgac
     2521 atggaagcca tcacagacgg catgatgaac ctgaatcgcc agcggcatca gcaccttgtc
     2581 gccttgcgta taatatttgc ccatggtgaa aacgggggcg aagaagttgt ccatattggc
     2641 cacgtttaaa tcaaaactgg tgaaactcac ccagggattg gctgagacga aaaacatatt
     2701 ctcaataaac cctttaggga aataggccag gttttcaccg taacacgcca catcttgcga
     2761 atatatgtgt agaaactgcc ggaaatcgtc gtggtattca ctccagagcg atgaaaacgt
     2821 ttcagtttgc tcatggaaaa cggtgtaaca agggtgaaca ctatcccata tcaccagctc
     2881 accgtctttc attgccatac ggaattccgg atgagcattc atcaggcggg caagaatgtg
     2941 aataaaggcc ggataaaact tgtgcttatt tttctttacg gtctttaaaa aggccgtaat
     3001 atccagctga acggtctggt tataggtaca ttgagcaact gactgaaatg cctcaaaatg
     3061 ttctttacga tgccattggg atatatcaac ggtggtatat ccagtgattt ttttctccat
     3121 tttagcttcc ttagctcctg aaaatctcga taactcaaaa aatacgcccg gtagtgatct
     3181 tatttcatta tggtgaaagt tggaacctct tacgtgccga tcaacgtctc attttcgcca
     3241 gatatcgacg tctaagaaac cattattatc atgacattaa cctataaaaa taggcgtatc
     3301 acgaggccct ttcgtcttca
//
LOCUS       pZA3-A1                 2057 bp    DNA     circular UNA 13-MAY-2024
DEFINITION  A1 sgRNA.
ACCESSION   urn.local...l-hppoqu0
VERSION     urn.local...l-hppoqu0
KEYWORDS    .
SOURCE      
  ORGANISM  .
FEATURES             Location/Qualifiers
     misc_feature    <1..>244
                     /note="Geneious type: misc. marker"
                     /standard_name="Synthesis"
     misc_feature    1..30
                     /note="trc promoter"
                     /note="strong E. coli promoter; hybrid between the trp and
                      lac UV5 promoters"
                     /standard_name="trc promoter"
     source          complement(<1..>148)
                     /organism="synthetic DNA construct"
                     /mol_type="other DNA"
     misc_feature    complement(18..35)
                     /note="Geneious type: primer"
                     /standard_name="RW"
     ncRNA           36..55
                     /standard_name="A1 sgRNA"
     source          complement(<36..>55)
                     /organism="Enterobacteria phage T7"
                     /mol_type="genomic DNA"
                     /host="Escherichia coli"
                     /db_xref="taxon:10760"
     ncRNA           56..148
                     /note="optimized sgRNA"
                     /ncRNA_class="other"
                     /standard_name="optimized sgRNA"
     misc_feature    56..75
                     /note="Geneious type: primer"
                     /standard_name="FW"
     regulatory      <171..>244
                     /regulatory_class="terminator"
                     /note="T0"
                     /standard_name="T0 regulatory"
     source          <181..>234
                     /organism="Cloning vector pSEVA421"
                     /mol_type="other DNA"
                     /db_xref="taxon:1246740"
     source          <245..>268
                     /organism="CRIM plasmid pLA2"
                     /mol_type="genomic DNA"
                     /db_xref="taxon:172443"
     regulatory      251..>268
                     /note="Geneious type: promoter"
                     /note="araBp7"
                     /standard_name="araBp7 promoter"
     rep_origin      269..1071
     misc_feature    1188..1988
                     /standard_name="more than CmR"
     misc_feature    2057^2058
                     /note="Geneious type: Editing History Deletion"
                     /standard_name="CC"
ORIGIN      
        1 ttgacaatta atcatccggc tcgtataatg tgtgggaccc cggtgtcgat tgggagttta
       61 agagctatgc tggaaacagc atagcaagtt taaataaggc tagtccgtta tcaacttgaa
      121 aaagtggcac cgagtcggtg cttttttttg tacggggatt agccaagacg tctaatgatc
      181 acctcagaac tccatctgga tttgttcaga acgctcggtt gccgccgggc gtttagcctg
      241 cctgctgcag ccgccattca gagaagaact aggggatata ttccgcttcc tcgctcactg
      301 actcgctacg ctcggtcgtt cgactgcggc gagcggaaat ggcttacgaa cggggcggag
      361 atttcctgga agatgccagg aagatactta acagggaagt gagagggccg cggcaaagcc
      421 gtttttccat aggctccgcc cccctgacaa gcatcacgaa atctgacgct caaatcagtg
      481 gtggcgaaac ccgacaggac tataaagata ccaggcgttt ccccctggcg gctccctcgt
      541 gcgctctcct gttcctgcct ttcggtttac cggtgtcatt ccgctgttat ggccgcgttt
      601 gtctcattcc acgcctgaca ctcagttccg ggtaggcagt tcgctccaag ctggactgta
      661 tgcacgaacc ccccgttcag tccgaccgct gcgccttatc cggtaactat cgtcttgagt
      721 ccaacccgga aagacatgca aaagcaccac tggcagcagc cactggtaat tgatttagag
      781 gagttagtct tgaagtcatg cgccggttaa ggctaaactg aaaggacaag ttttggtgac
      841 tgcgctcctc caagccagtt acctcggttc aaagagttgg tagctcagag aaccttcgaa
      901 aaaccgccct gcaaggcggt tttttcgttt tcagagcaag agattacgcg cagaccaaaa
      961 cgatctcaag aagatcatct tattaatcag ataaaatatt tctagatttc agtgcaattt
     1021 atctcttcaa atgtagcacc tgaagtcagc cccatacgat ataagttgtt actagtgctt
     1081 ggattctcac caataaaaaa cgcccggcgg caaccgagcg ttctgaacaa atccagatgg
     1141 agttctgagg tcattactgg atctatcaac aggagtccaa gcgagctcga tatcaaatta
     1201 cgccccgccc tgccactcat cgcagtactg ttgtaattca ttaagcattc tgccgacatg
     1261 gaagccatca cagacggcat gatgaacctg aatcgccagc ggcatcagca ccttgtcgcc
     1321 ttgcgtataa tatttgccca tggtgaaaac gggggcgaag aagttgtcca tattggccac
     1381 gtttaaatca aaactggtga aactcaccca gggattggct gagacgaaaa acatattctc
     1441 aataaaccct ttagggaaat aggccaggtt ttcaccgtaa cacgccacat cttgcgaata
     1501 tatgtgtaga aactgccgga aatcgtcgtg gtattcactc cagagcgatg aaaacgtttc
     1561 agtttgctca tggaaaacgg tgtaacaagg gtgaacacta tcccatatca ccagctcacc
     1621 gtctttcatt gccatacgga attccggatg agcattcatc aggcgggcaa gaatgtgaat
     1681 aaaggccgga taaaacttgt gcttattttt ctttacggtc tttaaaaagg ccgtaatatc
     1741 cagctgaacg gtctggttat aggtacattg agcaactgac tgaaatgcct caaaatgttc
     1801 tttacgatgc cattgggata tatcaacggt ggtatatcca gtgatttttt tctccatttt
     1861 agcttcctta gctcctgaaa atctcgataa ctcaaaaaat acgcccggta gtgatcttat
     1921 ttcattatgg tgaaagttgg aacctcttac gtgccgatca acgtctcatt ttcgccagat
     1981 atcgacgtct aagaaaccat tattatcatg acattaacct ataaaaatag gcgtatcacg
     2041 aggccctttc gtcttca
//
LOCUS       pZA3-A2                 2057 bp    DNA     circular UNA 13-MAY-2024
DEFINITION  A2 sgRNA.
ACCESSION   urn.local...m-hppoqu1
VERSION     urn.local...m-hppoqu1
KEYWORDS    .
SOURCE      
  ORGANISM  .
FEATURES             Location/Qualifiers
     misc_feature    <1..>244
                     /note="Geneious type: misc. marker"
                     /standard_name="Synthesis"
     misc_feature    1..30
                     /note="trc promoter"
                     /note="strong E. coli promoter; hybrid between the trp and
                      lac UV5 promoters"
                     /standard_name="trc promoter"
     source          complement(<1..>148)
                     /organism="synthetic DNA construct"
                     /mol_type="other DNA"
     misc_feature    complement(18..35)
                     /note="Geneious type: primer"
                     /standard_name="RW"
     ncRNA           36..55
                     /standard_name="sgRNA E.coli A2"
     source          complement(<36..>55)
                     /organism="Enterobacteria phage T7"
                     /mol_type="genomic DNA"
                     /host="Escherichia coli"
                     /db_xref="taxon:10760"
     ncRNA           56..148
                     /note="optimized sgRNA"
                     /ncRNA_class="other"
                     /standard_name="optimized sgRNA"
     misc_feature    56..75
                     /note="Geneious type: primer"
                     /standard_name="FW"
     regulatory      <171..>244
                     /regulatory_class="terminator"
                     /note="T0"
                     /standard_name="T0 regulatory"
     source          <181..>234
                     /organism="Cloning vector pSEVA421"
                     /mol_type="other DNA"
                     /db_xref="taxon:1246740"
     source          <245..>268
                     /organism="CRIM plasmid pLA2"
                     /mol_type="genomic DNA"
                     /db_xref="taxon:172443"
     regulatory      251..>268
                     /note="Geneious type: promoter"
                     /note="araBp7"
                     /standard_name="araBp7 promoter"
     rep_origin      269..1071
     misc_feature    1188..1988
                     /standard_name="more than CmR"
     misc_feature    2057^2058
                     /note="Geneious type: Editing History Deletion"
                     /standard_name="CC"
ORIGIN      
        1 ttgacaatta atcatccggc tcgtataatg tgtggttgtt tcaccttatg tgccggttta
       61 agagctatgc tggaaacagc atagcaagtt taaataaggc tagtccgtta tcaacttgaa
      121 aaagtggcac cgagtcggtg cttttttttg tacggggatt agccaagacg tctaatgatc
      181 acctcagaac tccatctgga tttgttcaga acgctcggtt gccgccgggc gtttagcctg
      241 cctgctgcag ccgccattca gagaagaact aggggatata ttccgcttcc tcgctcactg
      301 actcgctacg ctcggtcgtt cgactgcggc gagcggaaat ggcttacgaa cggggcggag
      361 atttcctgga agatgccagg aagatactta acagggaagt gagagggccg cggcaaagcc
      421 gtttttccat aggctccgcc cccctgacaa gcatcacgaa atctgacgct caaatcagtg
      481 gtggcgaaac ccgacaggac tataaagata ccaggcgttt ccccctggcg gctccctcgt
      541 gcgctctcct gttcctgcct ttcggtttac cggtgtcatt ccgctgttat ggccgcgttt
      601 gtctcattcc acgcctgaca ctcagttccg ggtaggcagt tcgctccaag ctggactgta
      661 tgcacgaacc ccccgttcag tccgaccgct gcgccttatc cggtaactat cgtcttgagt
      721 ccaacccgga aagacatgca aaagcaccac tggcagcagc cactggtaat tgatttagag
      781 gagttagtct tgaagtcatg cgccggttaa ggctaaactg aaaggacaag ttttggtgac
      841 tgcgctcctc caagccagtt acctcggttc aaagagttgg tagctcagag aaccttcgaa
      901 aaaccgccct gcaaggcggt tttttcgttt tcagagcaag agattacgcg cagaccaaaa
      961 cgatctcaag aagatcatct tattaatcag ataaaatatt tctagatttc agtgcaattt
     1021 atctcttcaa atgtagcacc tgaagtcagc cccatacgat ataagttgtt actagtgctt
     1081 ggattctcac caataaaaaa cgcccggcgg caaccgagcg ttctgaacaa atccagatgg
     1141 agttctgagg tcattactgg atctatcaac aggagtccaa gcgagctcga tatcaaatta
     1201 cgccccgccc tgccactcat cgcagtactg ttgtaattca ttaagcattc tgccgacatg
     1261 gaagccatca cagacggcat gatgaacctg aatcgccagc ggcatcagca ccttgtcgcc
     1321 ttgcgtataa tatttgccca tggtgaaaac gggggcgaag aagttgtcca tattggccac
     1381 gtttaaatca aaactggtga aactcaccca gggattggct gagacgaaaa acatattctc
     1441 aataaaccct ttagggaaat aggccaggtt ttcaccgtaa cacgccacat cttgcgaata
     1501 tatgtgtaga aactgccgga aatcgtcgtg gtattcactc cagagcgatg aaaacgtttc
     1561 agtttgctca tggaaaacgg tgtaacaagg gtgaacacta tcccatatca ccagctcacc
     1621 gtctttcatt gccatacgga attccggatg agcattcatc aggcgggcaa gaatgtgaat
     1681 aaaggccgga taaaacttgt gcttattttt ctttacggtc tttaaaaagg ccgtaatatc
     1741 cagctgaacg gtctggttat aggtacattg agcaactgac tgaaatgcct caaaatgttc
     1801 tttacgatgc cattgggata tatcaacggt ggtatatcca gtgatttttt tctccatttt
     1861 agcttcctta gctcctgaaa atctcgataa ctcaaaaaat acgcccggta gtgatcttat
     1921 ttcattatgg tgaaagttgg aacctcttac gtgccgatca acgtctcatt ttcgccagat
     1981 atcgacgtct aagaaaccat tattatcatg acattaacct ataaaaatag gcgtatcacg
     2041 aggccctttc gtcttca
//
LOCUS       pZA3-A3.1               2031 bp    DNA     circular UNA 13-MAY-2024
DEFINITION  A3-1 sgRNA.
ACCESSION   urn.local...12-hppozik
VERSION     urn.local...12-hppozik
KEYWORDS    .
SOURCE      
  ORGANISM  .
FEATURES             Location/Qualifiers
     misc_feature    <1..>224
                     /note="Geneious type: misc. marker"
                     /standard_name="Synthesis"
     misc_feature    1..30
                     /note="trc promoter"
                     /note="strong E. coli promoter; hybrid between the trp and
                      lac UV5 promoters"
                     /standard_name="trc promoter"
     source          complement(<1..>148)
                     /organism="synthetic DNA construct"
                     /mol_type="other DNA"
     ncRNA           36..55
                     /standard_name="sgRNA E.coli A3.1"
     source          complement(<36..>55)
                     /organism="Enterobacteria phage T7"
                     /mol_type="genomic DNA"
                     /host="Escherichia coli"
                     /db_xref="taxon:10760"
     ncRNA           56..148
                     /note="optimized sgRNA"
                     /ncRNA_class="other"
                     /standard_name="optimized sgRNA"
     regulatory      <171..>224
                     /note="Geneious type: terminator"
                     /standard_name="Lt3 terminator"
     source          join(<171..>224,<171..>224)
                     /organism="CRIM plasmid pAH68"
                     /mol_type="genomic DNA"
                     /db_xref="taxon:172342"
     source          <225..>242
                     /organism="CRIM plasmid pLA2"
                     /mol_type="genomic DNA"
                     /db_xref="taxon:172443"
     regulatory      231..>242
                     /note="Geneious type: promoter"
                     /note="araBp7"
                     /standard_name="araBp7 promoter"
     rep_origin      243..1045
     misc_feature    1162..1962
                     /standard_name="more than CmR"
     misc_feature    2031^2032
                     /note="Geneious type: Editing History Deletion"
                     /standard_name="CC"
ORIGIN      
        1 ttgacaatta atcatccggc tcgtataatg tgtgggaccg catcaccttt cagtggttta
       61 agagctatgc tggaaacagc atagcaagtt taaataaggc tagtccgtta tcaacttgaa
      121 aaagtggcac cgagtcggtg cttttttttt cggtaacgta cgctctagcc acaaagcgag
      181 gctgggtatt tcccggcctt tctgttatcc gaaatccact gaaactgcag ccgccattca
      241 gactagggga tatattccgc ttcctcgctc actgactcgc tacgctcggt cgttcgactg
      301 cggcgagcgg aaatggctta cgaacggggc ggagatttcc tggaagatgc caggaagata
      361 cttaacaggg aagtgagagg gccgcggcaa agccgttttt ccataggctc cgcccccctg
      421 acaagcatca cgaaatctga cgctcaaatc agtggtggcg aaacccgaca ggactataaa
      481 gataccaggc gtttccccct ggcggctccc tcgtgcgctc tcctgttcct gcctttcggt
      541 ttaccggtgt cattccgctg ttatggccgc gtttgtctca ttccacgcct gacactcagt
      601 tccgggtagg cagttcgctc caagctggac tgtatgcacg aaccccccgt tcagtccgac
      661 cgctgcgcct tatccggtaa ctatcgtctt gagtccaacc cggaaagaca tgcaaaagca
      721 ccactggcag cagccactgg taattgattt agaggagtta gtcttgaagt catgcgccgg
      781 ttaaggctaa actgaaagga caagttttgg tgactgcgct cctccaagcc agttacctcg
      841 gttcaaagag ttggtagctc agagaacctt cgaaaaaccg ccctgcaagg cggttttttc
      901 gttttcagag caagagatta cgcgcagacc aaaacgatct caagaagatc atcttattaa
      961 tcagataaaa tatttctaga tttcagtgca atttatctct tcaaatgtag cacctgaagt
     1021 cagccccata cgatataagt tgttactagt gcttggattc tcaccaataa aaaacgcccg
     1081 gcggcaaccg agcgttctga acaaatccag atggagttct gaggtcatta ctggatctat
     1141 caacaggagt ccaagcgagc tcgatatcaa attacgcccc gccctgccac tcatcgcagt
     1201 actgttgtaa ttcattaagc attctgccga catggaagcc atcacagacg gcatgatgaa
     1261 cctgaatcgc cagcggcatc agcaccttgt cgccttgcgt ataatatttg cccatggtga
     1321 aaacgggggc gaagaagttg tccatattgg ccacgtttaa atcaaaactg gtgaaactca
     1381 cccagggatt ggctgagacg aaaaacatat tctcaataaa ccctttaggg aaataggcca
     1441 ggttttcacc gtaacacgcc acatcttgcg aatatatgtg tagaaactgc cggaaatcgt
     1501 cgtggtattc actccagagc gatgaaaacg tttcagtttg ctcatggaaa acggtgtaac
     1561 aagggtgaac actatcccat atcaccagct caccgtcttt cattgccata cggaattccg
     1621 gatgagcatt catcaggcgg gcaagaatgt gaataaaggc cggataaaac ttgtgcttat
     1681 ttttctttac ggtctttaaa aaggccgtaa tatccagctg aacggtctgg ttataggtac
     1741 attgagcaac tgactgaaat gcctcaaaat gttctttacg atgccattgg gatatatcaa
     1801 cggtggtata tccagtgatt tttttctcca ttttagcttc cttagctcct gaaaatctcg
     1861 ataactcaaa aaatacgccc ggtagtgatc ttatttcatt atggtgaaag ttggaacctc
     1921 ttacgtgccg atcaacgtct cattttcgcc agatatcgac gtctaagaaa ccattattat
     1981 catgacatta acctataaaa ataggcgtat cacgaggccc tttcgtcttc a
//
LOCUS       pZA3-A3.2               2037 bp    DNA     circular UNA 13-MAY-2024
DEFINITION  A3-2 sgRNA.
ACCESSION   urn.local...13-hppozik
VERSION     urn.local...13-hppozik
KEYWORDS    .
SOURCE      
  ORGANISM  .
FEATURES             Location/Qualifiers
     misc_feature    <1..>230
                     /note="Geneious type: misc. marker"
                     /standard_name="Synthesis"
     misc_feature    1
                     /note="Geneious type: misc. marker"
                     /standard_name="Synthesis"
     misc_feature    1
                     /note="Geneious type: misc. marker"
                     /standard_name="Random 75 2"
     misc_feature    2..31
                     /note="trc promoter"
                     /note="strong E. coli promoter; hybrid between the trp and
                      lac UV5 promoters"
                     /standard_name="trc promoter"
     source          complement(<2..>149)
                     /organism="synthetic DNA construct"
                     /mol_type="other DNA"
     CDS             complement(<37..>56)
                     /codon_start=2
                     /locus_tag="T7p01"
                     /note="gene 0.3, inhibits EcoB and EcoK host restriction"
                     /transl_table=11
                     /product="hypothetical protein"
                     /protein_id="NP_041954.1"
                     /db_xref="GI:9627426"
                     /db_xref="UniProtKB/Swiss-Prot:P03775"
                     /db_xref="GeneID:1261063"
                     /translation="AYEMLK"
                     /standard_name="hypothetical protein CDS"
     gene            complement(<37..>56)
                     /locus_tag="T7p01"
                     /note="gene 0.3"
                     /db_xref="GeneID:1261063"
                     /standard_name="gene 0.3"
     mRNA            complement(<37..>56)
                     /locus_tag="T7p01"
                     /product="0.3 mRNA"
                     /db_xref="GeneID:1261063"
                     /standard_name="0.3 mRNA"
     ncRNA           37..56
                     /standard_name="sgRNA E.coli A3.2"
     source          complement(<37..>56)
                     /organism="Enterobacteria phage T7"
                     /mol_type="genomic DNA"
                     /host="Escherichia coli"
                     /db_xref="taxon:10760"
     ncRNA           57..149
                     /note="optimized sgRNA"
                     /ncRNA_class="other"
                     /standard_name="optimized sgRNA"
     regulatory      171..>230
                     /note="Geneious type: terminator"
                     /standard_name="T1"
     source          <231..>248
                     /organism="CRIM plasmid pLA2"
                     /mol_type="genomic DNA"
                     /db_xref="taxon:172443"
     regulatory      237..>248
                     /note="Geneious type: promoter"
                     /note="araBp7"
                     /standard_name="araBp7 promoter"
     rep_origin      249..1051
     misc_feature    1168..1968
                     /standard_name="more than CmR"
     misc_feature    2037^2038
                     /note="Geneious type: Editing History Deletion"
                     /standard_name="CC"
ORIGIN      
        1 tttgacaatt aatcatccgg ctcgtataat gtgtggcttt cagcatttcg taagcggttt
       61 aagagctatg ctggaaacag catagcaagt ttaaataagg ctagtccgtt atcaacttga
      121 aaaagtggca ccgagtcggt gctttttttt tgcgcgctga tgcgaatcct ggcatcaaat
      181 aaaacgaaag gctcagtcga aagactgggc ctttcgtttt atctgttgtt ctgcagccgc
      241 cattcagact aggggatata ttccgcttcc tcgctcactg actcgctacg ctcggtcgtt
      301 cgactgcggc gagcggaaat ggcttacgaa cggggcggag atttcctgga agatgccagg
      361 aagatactta acagggaagt gagagggccg cggcaaagcc gtttttccat aggctccgcc
      421 cccctgacaa gcatcacgaa atctgacgct caaatcagtg gtggcgaaac ccgacaggac
      481 tataaagata ccaggcgttt ccccctggcg gctccctcgt gcgctctcct gttcctgcct
      541 ttcggtttac cggtgtcatt ccgctgttat ggccgcgttt gtctcattcc acgcctgaca
      601 ctcagttccg ggtaggcagt tcgctccaag ctggactgta tgcacgaacc ccccgttcag
      661 tccgaccgct gcgccttatc cggtaactat cgtcttgagt ccaacccgga aagacatgca
      721 aaagcaccac tggcagcagc cactggtaat tgatttagag gagttagtct tgaagtcatg
      781 cgccggttaa ggctaaactg aaaggacaag ttttggtgac tgcgctcctc caagccagtt
      841 acctcggttc aaagagttgg tagctcagag aaccttcgaa aaaccgccct gcaaggcggt
      901 tttttcgttt tcagagcaag agattacgcg cagaccaaaa cgatctcaag aagatcatct
      961 tattaatcag ataaaatatt tctagatttc agtgcaattt atctcttcaa atgtagcacc
     1021 tgaagtcagc cccatacgat ataagttgtt actagtgctt ggattctcac caataaaaaa
     1081 cgcccggcgg caaccgagcg ttctgaacaa atccagatgg agttctgagg tcattactgg
     1141 atctatcaac aggagtccaa gcgagctcga tatcaaatta cgccccgccc tgccactcat
     1201 cgcagtactg ttgtaattca ttaagcattc tgccgacatg gaagccatca cagacggcat
     1261 gatgaacctg aatcgccagc ggcatcagca ccttgtcgcc ttgcgtataa tatttgccca
     1321 tggtgaaaac gggggcgaag aagttgtcca tattggccac gtttaaatca aaactggtga
     1381 aactcaccca gggattggct gagacgaaaa acatattctc aataaaccct ttagggaaat
     1441 aggccaggtt ttcaccgtaa cacgccacat cttgcgaata tatgtgtaga aactgccgga
     1501 aatcgtcgtg gtattcactc cagagcgatg aaaacgtttc agtttgctca tggaaaacgg
     1561 tgtaacaagg gtgaacacta tcccatatca ccagctcacc gtctttcatt gccatacgga
     1621 attccggatg agcattcatc aggcgggcaa gaatgtgaat aaaggccgga taaaacttgt
     1681 gcttattttt ctttacggtc tttaaaaagg ccgtaatatc cagctgaacg gtctggttat
     1741 aggtacattg agcaactgac tgaaatgcct caaaatgttc tttacgatgc cattgggata
     1801 tatcaacggt ggtatatcca gtgatttttt tctccatttt agcttcctta gctcctgaaa
     1861 atctcgataa ctcaaaaaat acgcccggta gtgatcttat ttcattatgg tgaaagttgg
     1921 aacctcttac gtgccgatca acgtctcatt ttcgccagat atcgacgtct aagaaaccat
     1981 tattatcatg acattaacct ataaaaatag gcgtatcacg aggccctttc gtcttca
//
LOCUS       pZA3-C                  2057 bp    DNA     circular UNA 13-MAY-2024
DEFINITION  C sgRNA.
ACCESSION   urn.local...14-hppozik
VERSION     urn.local...14-hppozik
KEYWORDS    .
SOURCE      
  ORGANISM  .
FEATURES             Location/Qualifiers
     misc_feature    <1..>244
                     /note="Geneious type: misc. marker"
                     /standard_name="Synthesis"
     misc_feature    1..30
                     /note="trc promoter"
                     /note="strong E. coli promoter; hybrid between the trp and
                      lac UV5 promoters"
                     /standard_name="trc promoter"
     source          complement(<1..>148)
                     /organism="synthetic DNA construct"
                     /mol_type="other DNA"
     misc_feature    complement(18..35)
                     /note="Geneious type: primer"
                     /standard_name="RW"
     CDS             complement(<36..>55)
                     /codon_start=2
                     /locus_tag="T7p07"
                     /note="A family of single subunit RNA polymerases."
                     /transl_table=11
                     /product="T3/T7-like RNA polymerase"
                     /protein_id="NP_041960.1"
                     /db_xref="GI:9627432"
                     /db_xref="GOA:P00573"
                     /db_xref="UniProtKB/Swiss-Prot:P00573"
                     /db_xref="GeneID:1261050"
                     /translation="FNTLAD"
                     /standard_name="T3/T7-like RNA polymerase CDS"
     ncRNA           36..55
                     /standard_name="sgRNA E.coli C"
     source          complement(<36..>55)
                     /organism="Enterobacteria phage T7"
                     /mol_type="genomic DNA"
                     /host="Escherichia coli"
                     /db_xref="taxon:10760"
     ncRNA           56..148
                     /note="optimized sgRNA"
                     /ncRNA_class="other"
                     /standard_name="optimized sgRNA"
     misc_feature    56..75
                     /note="Geneious type: primer"
                     /standard_name="FW"
     regulatory      <171..>244
                     /regulatory_class="terminator"
                     /note="T0"
                     /standard_name="T0 regulatory"
     source          <181..>234
                     /organism="Cloning vector pSEVA421"
                     /mol_type="other DNA"
                     /db_xref="taxon:1246740"
     source          <245..>268
                     /organism="CRIM plasmid pLA2"
                     /mol_type="genomic DNA"
                     /db_xref="taxon:172443"
     regulatory      251..>268
                     /note="Geneious type: promoter"
                     /note="araBp7"
                     /standard_name="araBp7 promoter"
     rep_origin      269..1071
     misc_feature    1188..1988
                     /standard_name="more than CmR"
     misc_feature    2057^2058
                     /note="Geneious type: Editing History Deletion"
                     /standard_name="CC"
ORIGIN      
        1 ttgacaatta atcatccggc tcgtataatg tgtggggtca gccagagtgt tgaacgttta
       61 agagctatgc tggaaacagc atagcaagtt taaataaggc tagtccgtta tcaacttgaa
      121 aaagtggcac cgagtcggtg cttttttttg tacggggatt agccaagacg tctaatgatc
      181 acctcagaac tccatctgga tttgttcaga acgctcggtt gccgccgggc gtttagcctg
      241 cctgctgcag ccgccattca gagaagaact aggggatata ttccgcttcc tcgctcactg
      301 actcgctacg ctcggtcgtt cgactgcggc gagcggaaat ggcttacgaa cggggcggag
      361 atttcctgga agatgccagg aagatactta acagggaagt gagagggccg cggcaaagcc
      421 gtttttccat aggctccgcc cccctgacaa gcatcacgaa atctgacgct caaatcagtg
      481 gtggcgaaac ccgacaggac tataaagata ccaggcgttt ccccctggcg gctccctcgt
      541 gcgctctcct gttcctgcct ttcggtttac cggtgtcatt ccgctgttat ggccgcgttt
      601 gtctcattcc acgcctgaca ctcagttccg ggtaggcagt tcgctccaag ctggactgta
      661 tgcacgaacc ccccgttcag tccgaccgct gcgccttatc cggtaactat cgtcttgagt
      721 ccaacccgga aagacatgca aaagcaccac tggcagcagc cactggtaat tgatttagag
      781 gagttagtct tgaagtcatg cgccggttaa ggctaaactg aaaggacaag ttttggtgac
      841 tgcgctcctc caagccagtt acctcggttc aaagagttgg tagctcagag aaccttcgaa
      901 aaaccgccct gcaaggcggt tttttcgttt tcagagcaag agattacgcg cagaccaaaa
      961 cgatctcaag aagatcatct tattaatcag ataaaatatt tctagatttc agtgcaattt
     1021 atctcttcaa atgtagcacc tgaagtcagc cccatacgat ataagttgtt actagtgctt
     1081 ggattctcac caataaaaaa cgcccggcgg caaccgagcg ttctgaacaa atccagatgg
     1141 agttctgagg tcattactgg atctatcaac aggagtccaa gcgagctcga tatcaaatta
     1201 cgccccgccc tgccactcat cgcagtactg ttgtaattca ttaagcattc tgccgacatg
     1261 gaagccatca cagacggcat gatgaacctg aatcgccagc ggcatcagca ccttgtcgcc
     1321 ttgcgtataa tatttgccca tggtgaaaac gggggcgaag aagttgtcca tattggccac
     1381 gtttaaatca aaactggtga aactcaccca gggattggct gagacgaaaa acatattctc
     1441 aataaaccct ttagggaaat aggccaggtt ttcaccgtaa cacgccacat cttgcgaata
     1501 tatgtgtaga aactgccgga aatcgtcgtg gtattcactc cagagcgatg aaaacgtttc
     1561 agtttgctca tggaaaacgg tgtaacaagg gtgaacacta tcccatatca ccagctcacc
     1621 gtctttcatt gccatacgga attccggatg agcattcatc aggcgggcaa gaatgtgaat
     1681 aaaggccgga taaaacttgt gcttattttt ctttacggtc tttaaaaagg ccgtaatatc
     1741 cagctgaacg gtctggttat aggtacattg agcaactgac tgaaatgcct caaaatgttc
     1801 tttacgatgc cattgggata tatcaacggt ggtatatcca gtgatttttt tctccatttt
     1861 agcttcctta gctcctgaaa atctcgataa ctcaaaaaat acgcccggta gtgatcttat
     1921 ttcattatgg tgaaagttgg aacctcttac gtgccgatca acgtctcatt ttcgccagat
     1981 atcgacgtct aagaaaccat tattatcatg acattaacct ataaaaatag gcgtatcacg
     2041 aggccctttc gtcttca
//
LOCUS       pZA3-Control            2057 bp    DNA     circular UNA 13-MAY-2024
DEFINITION  Random sgRNA.
ACCESSION   urn.local...o-hppoqu1
VERSION     urn.local...o-hppoqu1
KEYWORDS    .
SOURCE      
  ORGANISM  .
FEATURES             Location/Qualifiers
     misc_feature    <1..>244
                     /note="Geneious type: misc. marker"
                     /standard_name="Synthesis"
     misc_feature    1..30
                     /note="trc promoter"
                     /note="strong E. coli promoter; hybrid between the trp and
                      lac UV5 promoters"
                     /standard_name="trc promoter"
     source          complement(<1..>148)
                     /organism="synthetic DNA construct"
                     /mol_type="other DNA"
     misc_feature    complement(18..35)
                     /note="Geneious type: primer"
                     /standard_name="RW"
     mRNA            36..55
                     /standard_name="Random sgRNA"
     source          complement(<36..>55)
                     /organism="Enterobacteria phage T7"
                     /mol_type="genomic DNA"
                     /host="Escherichia coli"
                     /db_xref="taxon:10760"
     ncRNA           56..148
                     /note="optimized sgRNA"
                     /ncRNA_class="other"
                     /standard_name="optimized sgRNA"
     misc_feature    56..75
                     /note="Geneious type: primer"
                     /standard_name="FW"
     regulatory      <171..>244
                     /regulatory_class="terminator"
                     /note="T0"
                     /standard_name="T0 regulatory"
     source          <181..>234
                     /organism="Cloning vector pSEVA421"
                     /mol_type="other DNA"
                     /db_xref="taxon:1246740"
     source          <245..>268
                     /organism="CRIM plasmid pLA2"
                     /mol_type="genomic DNA"
                     /db_xref="taxon:172443"
     regulatory      251..>268
                     /note="Geneious type: promoter"
                     /note="araBp7"
                     /standard_name="araBp7 promoter"
     rep_origin      269..1071
     misc_feature    1188..1988
                     /standard_name="more than CmR"
     misc_feature    2057^2058
                     /note="Geneious type: Editing History Deletion"
                     /standard_name="CC"
ORIGIN      
        1 ttgacaatta atcatccggc tcgtataatg tgtgggtagc gaaagatcaa ggcgagttta
       61 agagctatgc tggaaacagc atagcaagtt taaataaggc tagtccgtta tcaacttgaa
      121 aaagtggcac cgagtcggtg cttttttttg tacggggatt agccaagacg tctaatgatc
      181 acctcagaac tccatctgga tttgttcaga acgctcggtt gccgccgggc gtttagcctg
      241 cctgctgcag ccgccattca gagaagaact aggggatata ttccgcttcc tcgctcactg
      301 actcgctacg ctcggtcgtt cgactgcggc gagcggaaat ggcttacgaa cggggcggag
      361 atttcctgga agatgccagg aagatactta acagggaagt gagagggccg cggcaaagcc
      421 gtttttccat aggctccgcc cccctgacaa gcatcacgaa atctgacgct caaatcagtg
      481 gtggcgaaac ccgacaggac tataaagata ccaggcgttt ccccctggcg gctccctcgt
      541 gcgctctcct gttcctgcct ttcggtttac cggtgtcatt ccgctgttat ggccgcgttt
      601 gtctcattcc acgcctgaca ctcagttccg ggtaggcagt tcgctccaag ctggactgta
      661 tgcacgaacc ccccgttcag tccgaccgct gcgccttatc cggtaactat cgtcttgagt
      721 ccaacccgga aagacatgca aaagcaccac tggcagcagc cactggtaat tgatttagag
      781 gagttagtct tgaagtcatg cgccggttaa ggctaaactg aaaggacaag ttttggtgac
      841 tgcgctcctc caagccagtt acctcggttc aaagagttgg tagctcagag aaccttcgaa
      901 aaaccgccct gcaaggcggt tttttcgttt tcagagcaag agattacgcg cagaccaaaa
      961 cgatctcaag aagatcatct tattaatcag ataaaatatt tctagatttc agtgcaattt
     1021 atctcttcaa atgtagcacc tgaagtcagc cccatacgat ataagttgtt actagtgctt
     1081 ggattctcac caataaaaaa cgcccggcgg caaccgagcg ttctgaacaa atccagatgg
     1141 agttctgagg tcattactgg atctatcaac aggagtccaa gcgagctcga tatcaaatta
     1201 cgccccgccc tgccactcat cgcagtactg ttgtaattca ttaagcattc tgccgacatg
     1261 gaagccatca cagacggcat gatgaacctg aatcgccagc ggcatcagca ccttgtcgcc
     1321 ttgcgtataa tatttgccca tggtgaaaac gggggcgaag aagttgtcca tattggccac
     1381 gtttaaatca aaactggtga aactcaccca gggattggct gagacgaaaa acatattctc
     1441 aataaaccct ttagggaaat aggccaggtt ttcaccgtaa cacgccacat cttgcgaata
     1501 tatgtgtaga aactgccgga aatcgtcgtg gtattcactc cagagcgatg aaaacgtttc
     1561 agtttgctca tggaaaacgg tgtaacaagg gtgaacacta tcccatatca ccagctcacc
     1621 gtctttcatt gccatacgga attccggatg agcattcatc aggcgggcaa gaatgtgaat
     1681 aaaggccgga taaaacttgt gcttattttt ctttacggtc tttaaaaagg ccgtaatatc
     1741 cagctgaacg gtctggttat aggtacattg agcaactgac tgaaatgcct caaaatgttc
     1801 tttacgatgc cattgggata tatcaacggt ggtatatcca gtgatttttt tctccatttt
     1861 agcttcctta gctcctgaaa atctcgataa ctcaaaaaat acgcccggta gtgatcttat
     1921 ttcattatgg tgaaagttgg aacctcttac gtgccgatca acgtctcatt ttcgccagat
     1981 atcgacgtct aagaaaccat tattatcatg acattaacct ataaaaatag gcgtatcacg
     2041 aggccctttc gtcttca
//
