# Supplementary material for: Programming CRISPRi-dCas9 to control the lifecycle of bacteriophage T7
Source: bioRxiv preprint, doi:10.1101/2024.05.15.594216, version 1 (2024-05-15)
Supplement: Supplementary Data [file 594216_file03.zip › SI_Data/Plasmids/Reporter_Plasmids.gb]

LOCUS       pZS12-T7INTS-YFP        4877 bp    DNA     circular UNA 13-MAY-2024
DEFINITION  INTS.
ACCESSION   urn.local...7q-hppx0j6
VERSION     urn.local...7q-hppx0j6
KEYWORDS    .
SOURCE      
  ORGANISM  .
FEATURES             Location/Qualifiers
     misc_feature    6..581
                     /note="Geneious type: promoter prokaryotic"
                     /standard_name="INTS"
     source          <6..>38
                     /organism="Enterobacteria phage T7"
                     /mol_type="genomic DNA"
                     /host="Escherichia coli"
                     /db_xref="taxon:10760"
     source          <39..>578
                     /organism="Enterobacteria phage T7"
                     /mol_type="genomic DNA"
                     /host="Escherichia coli"
                     /db_xref="taxon:10760"
     regulatory      65
                     /regulatory_class="promoter"
                     /note="E. coli promoter A1"
                     /standard_name="E. coli promoter A1 regulatory"
     misc_RNA        complement(91..110)
                     /standard_name="sgRNA E.coli A1"
     regulatory      193
                     /regulatory_class="promoter"
                     /note="E. coli promoter A2"
                     /standard_name="E. coli promoter A2 regulatory"
     ncRNA           complement(256..275)
                     /standard_name="sgRNA E.coli A2"
     regulatory      317
                     /regulatory_class="promoter"
                     /note="E. coli promoter A3"
                     /standard_name="E. coli promoter A3 regulatory"
     ncRNA           complement(339..358)
                     /standard_name="sgRNA E.coli A3.1"
     misc_structure  457
                     /note="RNase III site R0.3"
                     /standard_name="RNase III site R0.3 misc structure"
     gene            458..>578
                     /locus_tag="T7p01"
                     /note="gene 0.3"
                     /db_xref="GeneID:1261063"
                     /standard_name="gene 0.3"
     mRNA            458..>578
                     /locus_tag="T7p01"
                     /product="0.3 mRNA"
                     /db_xref="GeneID:1261063"
                     /standard_name="0.3 mRNA"
     CDS             492..>581
                     /locus_tag="T7p01"
                     /note="gene 0.3, inhibits EcoB and EcoK host restriction"
                     /codon_start=1
                     /transl_table=11
                     /product="hypothetical protein"
                     /protein_id="NP_041954.1"
                     /db_xref="GI:9627426"
                     /db_xref="UniProtKB/Swiss-Prot:P03775"
                     /db_xref="GeneID:1261063"
                     /translation="MAMSNMTYNNVFDHAYEMLKENIRYDDIR"
                     /standard_name="hypothetical protein CDS"
     ncRNA           complement(533..552)
                     /standard_name="sgRNA E.coli A3.2"
     CDS             609..>1325
                     /standard_name="YFP"
     regulatory      1349..1453
                     /note="Geneious type: terminator"
                     /standard_name="T1"
     rep_origin      1486..3638
     misc_feature    complement(2940..2944)
                     /standard_name="CCTAG"
     misc_feature    3676..3791
                     /standard_name="NOT SC101 Origin"
     CDS             complement(3814..4671)
                     /standard_name="AmpR (bla)"
ORIGIN      
        1 tcgagtttaa aatttatcaa aaagagtatt gacttaaagt ctaacctata ggatacttac
       61 agccatcgag agggacacgg cgaatagcca tcccaatcga caccggggtc aaccggataa
      121 gtagacagcc tgataagtcg cacgaaaaac aggtattgac aacatgaagt aacatgcagt
      181 aagatacaaa tcgctaggta acactagcag cgtcaaccgg gcgcacagtg ccttctaggt
      241 gacttaagcg caccacggca cataaggtga aacaaaacgg ttgacaacat gaagtaaaca
      301 cggtacgatg taccacatga aacgacagtg agtcaccaca ctgaaaggtg atgcggtcta
      361 acgaaacctg acctaagacg ctctttaaca atctggtaaa tagctcttga gtgcatgact
      421 agcggataac tcaagggtat cgcaaggtgc cctttatgat attcactaat aactgcacga
      481 ggtaacacaa gatggctatg tctaacatga cttacaacaa cgttttcgac cacgcttacg
      541 aaatgctgaa agaaaacatc cgttatgatg acatccgtta agaattcatt aaagaggaga
      601 aaggtaccat gagtaaagga gaagaacttt tcactggagt tgtcccaatt cttgttgaat
      661 tagatggtga tgttaatggg cacaaatttt ctgtcagtgg agagggtgaa ggtgatgcaa
      721 catacggaaa acttaccctt aaattgattt gcactactgg aaaactacct gttccatggc
      781 caacacttgt cactactttg ggttatggtc taatgtgctt tgctagatac ccagatcata
      841 tgaaacggca tgactttttc aagagtgcca tgcccgaagg ttatgtacag gaaagaacta
      901 tatttttcaa agatgacggg aactacaaga cacgtgctga agtcaagttt gaaggtgata
      961 cccttgttaa tagaatcgag ttaaaaggta ttgattttaa agaagatgga aacattcttg
     1021 gacacaaatt ggaatacaac tataactcac acaatgtata catcactgca gacaaacaaa
     1081 agaatggaat caaagctaac ttcaaaatta gacacaacat tgaagatgga ggtgttcaac
     1141 tagcagacca ttatcaacaa aatactccaa ttggcgatgg ccctgtcctt ttaccagaca
     1201 accattacct gtcctatcaa tctgcccttt cgaaagatcc caacgaaaag agagaccaca
     1261 tggtccttct tgagtttgta acagctgctg ggattacaca tggcatggat gaactataca
     1321 aatagaagct taattagctg agtctagagg catcaaataa aacgaaaggc tcagtcgaaa
     1381 gactgggcct ttcgttttat ctgttgtttg tcggtgaacg ctctcctgag taggacaaat
     1441 ccgccgccct agacctaggg tacgggtttt gctgcccgca aacgggctgt tctggtgttg
     1501 ctagtttgtt atcagaatcg cagatccggc ttcaggtttg ccggctgaaa gcgctatttc
     1561 ttccagaatt gccatgattt tttccccacg ggaggcgtca ctggctcccg tgttgtcggc
     1621 agctttgatt cgataagcag catcgcctgt ttcaggctgt ctatgtgtga ctgttgagct
     1681 gtaacaagtt gtctcaggtg ttcaatttca tgttctagtt gctttgtttt actggtttca
     1741 cctgttctat taggtgttac atgctgttca tctgttacat tgtcgatctg ttcatggtga
     1801 acagctttaa atgcaccaaa aactcgtaaa agctctgatg tatctatctt ttttacaccg
     1861 ttttcatctg tgcatatgga cagttttccc tttgatatct aacggtgaac agttgttcta
     1921 cttttgtttg ttagtcttga tgcttcactg atagatacaa gagccataag aacctcagat
     1981 ccttccgtat ttagccagta tgttctctag tgtggttcgt tgtttttgcg tgagccatga
     2041 gaacgaacca ttgagatcat gcttactttg catgtcactc aaaaattttg cctcaaaact
     2101 ggtgagctga atttttgcag ttaaagcatc gtgtagtgtt tttcttagtc cgttacgtag
     2161 gtaggaatct gatgtaatgg ttgttggtat tttgtcacca ttcattttta tctggttgtt
     2221 ctcaagttcg gttacgagat ccatttgtct atctagttca acttggaaaa tcaacgtatc
     2281 agtcgggcgg cctcgcttat caaccaccaa tttcatattg ctgtaagtgt ttaaatcttt
     2341 acttattggt ttcaaaaccc attggttaag ccttttaaac tcatggtagt tattttcaag
     2401 cattaacatg aacttaaatt catcaaggct aatctctata tttgccttgt gagttttctt
     2461 ttgtgttagt tcttttaata accactcata aatcctcata gagtatttgt tttcaaaaga
     2521 cttaacatgt tccagattat attttatgaa tttttttaac tggaaaagat aaggcaatat
     2581 ctcttcacta aaaactaatt ctaatttttc gcttgagaac ttggcatagt ttgtccactg
     2641 gaaaatctca aagcctttaa ccaaaggatt cctgatttcc acagttctcg tcatcagctc
     2701 tctggttgct ttagctaata caccataagc attttcccta ctgatgttca tcatctgagc
     2761 gtattggtta taagtgaacg ataccgtccg ttctttcctt gtagggtttt caatcgtggg
     2821 gttgagtagt gccacacagc ataaaattag cttggtttca tgctccgtta agtcatagcg
     2881 actaatcgct agttcatttg ctttgaaaac aactaattca gacatacatc tcaattggtc
     2941 taggtgattt taatcactat accaattgag atgggctagt caatgataat tactagtcct
     3001 tttcctttga gttgtgggta tctgtaaatt ctgctagacc tttgctggaa aacttgtaaa
     3061 ttctgctaga ccctctgtaa attccgctag acctttgtgt gttttttttg tttatattca
     3121 agtggttata atttatagaa taaagaaaga ataaaaaaag ataaaaagaa tagatcccag
     3181 ccctgtgtat aactcactac tttagtcagt tccgcagtat tacaaaagga tgtcgcaaac
     3241 gctgtttgct cctctacaaa acagacctta aaaccctaaa ggcttaagta gcaccctcgc
     3301 aagctcgggc aaatcgctga atattccttt tgtctccgac catcaggcac ctgagtcgct
     3361 gtctttttcg tgacattcag ttcgctgcgc tcacggctct ggcagtgaat gggggtaaat
     3421 ggcactacag gcgcctttta tggattcatg caaggaaact acccataata caagaaaagc
     3481 ccgtcacggg cttctcaggg cgttttatgg cgggtctgct atgtggtgct atctgacttt
     3541 ttgctgttca gcagttcctg ccctctgatt ttccagtctg accacttcgg attatcccgt
     3601 gacaggtcat tcagactggc taatgcaccc agtaaggcag cggtatcatc aacaggctta
     3661 cccgtcttac tgtccctagt gcttggattc tcaccaataa aaaacgcccg gcggcaaccg
     3721 agcgttctga acaaatccag atggagttct gaggtcatta ctggatctat caacaggagt
     3781 ccaagcgagc tcgtaaactt ggtctgacag ttaccaatgc ttaatcagtg aggcacctat
     3841 ctcagcgatc tgtctatttc gttcatccat agttgcctga ctccccgtcg tgtagataac
     3901 tacgatacgg gagggcttac catctggccc cagtgctgca atgataccgc gagacccacg
     3961 ctcaccggct ccagatttat cagcaataaa ccagccagcc ggaagggccg agcgcagaag
     4021 tggtcctgca actttatccg cctccatcca gtctattaat tgttgccggg aagctagagt
     4081 aagtagttcg ccagttaata gtttgcgcaa cgttgttgcc attgctacag gcatcgtggt
     4141 gtcacgctcg tcgtttggta tggcttcatt cagctccggt tcccaacgat caaggcgagt
     4201 tacatgatcc cccatgttgt gcaaaaaagc ggttagctcc ttcggtcctc cgatcgttgt
     4261 cagaagtaag ttggccgcag tgttatcact catggttatg gcagcactgc ataattctct
     4321 tactgtcatg ccatccgtaa gatgcttttc tgtgactggt gagtactcaa ccaagtcatt
     4381 ctgagaatag tgtatgcggc gaccgagttg ctcttgcccg gcgtcaatac gggataatac
     4441 cgcgccacat agcagaactt taaaagtgct catcattgga aaacgttctt cggggcgaaa
     4501 actctcaagg atcttaccgc tgttgagatc cagttcgatg taacccactc gtgcacccaa
     4561 ctgatcttca gcatctttta ctttcaccag cgtttctggg tgagcaaaaa caggaaggca
     4621 aaatgccgca aaaaagggaa taagggcgac acggaaatgt tgaatactca tactcttcct
     4681 ttttcaatat tattgaagca tttatcaggg ttattgtctc atgagcggat acatatttga
     4741 atgtatttag aaaaataaac aaataggggt tccgcgcaca tttccccgaa aagtgccacc
     4801 tgacgtctaa gaaaccatta ttatcatgac attaacctat aaaaataggc gtatcacgag
     4861 gccctttcgt cttcacc
//
LOCUS       pZS12-T7PB-YFP          4551 bp    DNA     circular UNA 13-MAY-2024
DEFINITION  Promoter B.
ACCESSION   urn.local...3c-hppuszl
VERSION     urn.local...3c-hppuszl
KEYWORDS    .
SOURCE      
  ORGANISM  .
FEATURES             Location/Qualifiers
     primer_bind     6..30
                     /standard_name="Binding Region"
     source          <31..>226
                     /organism="Enterobacteria phage T7"
                     /mol_type="genomic DNA"
                     /host="Escherichia coli"
                     /db_xref="taxon:10760"
     mRNA            <31..103
                     /locus_tag="T7p01"
                     /product="0.3 mRNA"
                     /db_xref="GeneID:1261063"
                     /standard_name="0.3 mRNA"
     gene            <31..103
                     /locus_tag="T7p01"
                     /note="gene 0.3"
                     /db_xref="GeneID:1261063"
                     /standard_name="gene 0.3"
     gene            <31..68
                     /locus_tag="T7p02"
                     /note="gene 0.4"
                     /db_xref="GeneID:1261053"
                     /standard_name="gene 0.4"
     CDS             <31..68
                     /codon_start=3
                     /locus_tag="T7p02"
                     /note="gene 0.4"
                     /transl_table=11
                     /product="hypothetical protein"
                     /protein_id="NP_041955.1"
                     /db_xref="GI:9627427"
                     /db_xref="UniProtKB/Swiss-Prot:P03776"
                     /db_xref="GeneID:1261053"
                     /translation="NNKAIALESAE"
                     /standard_name="hypothetical protein CDS"
     misc_structure  103
                     /locus_tag="T7p01"
                     /note="RNase III site R0.5"
                     /standard_name="RNase III site R0.5 misc structure"
     mRNA            104..>226
                     /locus_tag="T7p03"
                     /product="0.7 mRNA"
                     /db_xref="GeneID:1261070"
                     /standard_name="0.7 mRNA"
     gene            104..>226
                     /locus_tag="T7p03"
                     /note="gene 0.7"
                     /db_xref="GeneID:1261070"
                     /standard_name="gene 0.7"
     gene            131..>226
                     /locus_tag="T7p04"
                     /note="gene 0.5"
                     /db_xref="GeneID:1261051"
                     /standard_name="gene 0.5"
     CDS             131..>229
                     /locus_tag="T7p04"
                     /note="gene 0.5"
                     /codon_start=1
                     /transl_table=11
                     /product="hypothetical protein"
                     /protein_id="NP_041956.1"
                     /db_xref="GI:9627428"
                     /db_xref="UniProtKB/Swiss-Prot:P03777"
                     /db_xref="GeneID:1261051"
                     /standard_name="hypothetical protein CDS"
     regulatory      149
                     /regulatory_class="promoter"
                     /locus_tag="T7p04"
                     /note="E. coli B promoter"
                     /standard_name="E. coli B promoter regulatory"
     ncRNA           complement(189..208)
                     /standard_name="sgRNA E.coli B"
     primer_bind     complement(231..255)
                     /standard_name="Binding Region"
     CDS             283..>999
                     /standard_name="YFP"
     regulatory      1023..1127
                     /note="Geneious type: terminator"
                     /standard_name="T1"
     rep_origin      1160..3312
     misc_feature    complement(2614..2618)
                     /standard_name="CCTAG"
     misc_feature    3350..3465
                     /standard_name="NOT SC101 Origin"
     CDS             complement(3488..4345)
                     /standard_name="AmpR (bla)"
ORIGIN      
        1 tcgaggaggc cctttcgtct tcacctcgag aaaacaacaa ggcaatagct ttagaatctg
       61 ctgagtgata gactcaaggt cgctcctagc gagtggcctt tatgattatc actttactta
      121 tgagggagta atgtatatgc ttactatcgg tctactcacc gctctaggtc tagctgtagg
      181 tgcatccttt gggaaggctt taggtgtagc tgtaggttcc tacttttaaa gaattcatta
      241 aagaggagaa aggtagaatt cattaaagag gagaaaggta ccatgagtaa aggagaagaa
      301 cttttcactg gagttgtccc aattcttgtt gaattagatg gtgatgttaa tgggcacaaa
      361 ttttctgtca gtggagaggg tgaaggtgat gcaacatacg gaaaacttac ccttaaattg
      421 atttgcacta ctggaaaact acctgttcca tggccaacac ttgtcactac tttgggttat
      481 ggtctaatgt gctttgctag atacccagat catatgaaac ggcatgactt tttcaagagt
      541 gccatgcccg aaggttatgt acaggaaaga actatatttt tcaaagatga cgggaactac
      601 aagacacgtg ctgaagtcaa gtttgaaggt gatacccttg ttaatagaat cgagttaaaa
      661 ggtattgatt ttaaagaaga tggaaacatt cttggacaca aattggaata caactataac
      721 tcacacaatg tatacatcac tgcagacaaa caaaagaatg gaatcaaagc taacttcaaa
      781 attagacaca acattgaaga tggaggtgtt caactagcag accattatca acaaaatact
      841 ccaattggcg atggccctgt ccttttacca gacaaccatt acctgtccta tcaatctgcc
      901 ctttcgaaag atcccaacga aaagagagac cacatggtcc ttcttgagtt tgtaacagct
      961 gctgggatta cacatggcat ggatgaacta tacaaataga agcttaatta gctgagtcta
     1021 gaggcatcaa ataaaacgaa aggctcagtc gaaagactgg gcctttcgtt ttatctgttg
     1081 tttgtcggtg aacgctctcc tgagtaggac aaatccgccg ccctagacct agggtacggg
     1141 ttttgctgcc cgcaaacggg ctgttctggt gttgctagtt tgttatcaga atcgcagatc
     1201 cggcttcagg tttgccggct gaaagcgcta tttcttccag aattgccatg attttttccc
     1261 cacgggaggc gtcactggct cccgtgttgt cggcagcttt gattcgataa gcagcatcgc
     1321 ctgtttcagg ctgtctatgt gtgactgttg agctgtaaca agttgtctca ggtgttcaat
     1381 ttcatgttct agttgctttg ttttactggt ttcacctgtt ctattaggtg ttacatgctg
     1441 ttcatctgtt acattgtcga tctgttcatg gtgaacagct ttaaatgcac caaaaactcg
     1501 taaaagctct gatgtatcta tcttttttac accgttttca tctgtgcata tggacagttt
     1561 tccctttgat atctaacggt gaacagttgt tctacttttg tttgttagtc ttgatgcttc
     1621 actgatagat acaagagcca taagaacctc agatccttcc gtatttagcc agtatgttct
     1681 ctagtgtggt tcgttgtttt tgcgtgagcc atgagaacga accattgaga tcatgcttac
     1741 tttgcatgtc actcaaaaat tttgcctcaa aactggtgag ctgaattttt gcagttaaag
     1801 catcgtgtag tgtttttctt agtccgttac gtaggtagga atctgatgta atggttgttg
     1861 gtattttgtc accattcatt tttatctggt tgttctcaag ttcggttacg agatccattt
     1921 gtctatctag ttcaacttgg aaaatcaacg tatcagtcgg gcggcctcgc ttatcaacca
     1981 ccaatttcat attgctgtaa gtgtttaaat ctttacttat tggtttcaaa acccattggt
     2041 taagcctttt aaactcatgg tagttatttt caagcattaa catgaactta aattcatcaa
     2101 ggctaatctc tatatttgcc ttgtgagttt tcttttgtgt tagttctttt aataaccact
     2161 cataaatcct catagagtat ttgttttcaa aagacttaac atgttccaga ttatatttta
     2221 tgaatttttt taactggaaa agataaggca atatctcttc actaaaaact aattctaatt
     2281 tttcgcttga gaacttggca tagtttgtcc actggaaaat ctcaaagcct ttaaccaaag
     2341 gattcctgat ttccacagtt ctcgtcatca gctctctggt tgctttagct aatacaccat
     2401 aagcattttc cctactgatg ttcatcatct gagcgtattg gttataagtg aacgataccg
     2461 tccgttcttt ccttgtaggg ttttcaatcg tggggttgag tagtgccaca cagcataaaa
     2521 ttagcttggt ttcatgctcc gttaagtcat agcgactaat cgctagttca tttgctttga
     2581 aaacaactaa ttcagacata catctcaatt ggtctaggtg attttaatca ctataccaat
     2641 tgagatgggc tagtcaatga taattactag tccttttcct ttgagttgtg ggtatctgta
     2701 aattctgcta gacctttgct ggaaaacttg taaattctgc tagaccctct gtaaattccg
     2761 ctagaccttt gtgtgttttt tttgtttata ttcaagtggt tataatttat agaataaaga
     2821 aagaataaaa aaagataaaa agaatagatc ccagccctgt gtataactca ctactttagt
     2881 cagttccgca gtattacaaa aggatgtcgc aaacgctgtt tgctcctcta caaaacagac
     2941 cttaaaaccc taaaggctta agtagcaccc tcgcaagctc gggcaaatcg ctgaatattc
     3001 cttttgtctc cgaccatcag gcacctgagt cgctgtcttt ttcgtgacat tcagttcgct
     3061 gcgctcacgg ctctggcagt gaatgggggt aaatggcact acaggcgcct tttatggatt
     3121 catgcaagga aactacccat aatacaagaa aagcccgtca cgggcttctc agggcgtttt
     3181 atggcgggtc tgctatgtgg tgctatctga ctttttgctg ttcagcagtt cctgccctct
     3241 gattttccag tctgaccact tcggattatc ccgtgacagg tcattcagac tggctaatgc
     3301 acccagtaag gcagcggtat catcaacagg cttacccgtc ttactgtccc tagtgcttgg
     3361 attctcacca ataaaaaacg cccggcggca accgagcgtt ctgaacaaat ccagatggag
     3421 ttctgaggtc attactggat ctatcaacag gagtccaagc gagctcgtaa acttggtctg
     3481 acagttacca atgcttaatc agtgaggcac ctatctcagc gatctgtcta tttcgttcat
     3541 ccatagttgc ctgactcccc gtcgtgtaga taactacgat acgggagggc ttaccatctg
     3601 gccccagtgc tgcaatgata ccgcgagacc cacgctcacc ggctccagat ttatcagcaa
     3661 taaaccagcc agccggaagg gccgagcgca gaagtggtcc tgcaacttta tccgcctcca
     3721 tccagtctat taattgttgc cgggaagcta gagtaagtag ttcgccagtt aatagtttgc
     3781 gcaacgttgt tgccattgct acaggcatcg tggtgtcacg ctcgtcgttt ggtatggctt
     3841 cattcagctc cggttcccaa cgatcaaggc gagttacatg atcccccatg ttgtgcaaaa
     3901 aagcggttag ctccttcggt cctccgatcg ttgtcagaag taagttggcc gcagtgttat
     3961 cactcatggt tatggcagca ctgcataatt ctcttactgt catgccatcc gtaagatgct
     4021 tttctgtgac tggtgagtac tcaaccaagt cattctgaga atagtgtatg cggcgaccga
     4081 gttgctcttg cccggcgtca atacgggata ataccgcgcc acatagcaga actttaaaag
     4141 tgctcatcat tggaaaacgt tcttcggggc gaaaactctc aaggatctta ccgctgttga
     4201 gatccagttc gatgtaaccc actcgtgcac ccaactgatc ttcagcatct tttactttca
     4261 ccagcgtttc tgggtgagca aaaacaggaa ggcaaaatgc cgcaaaaaag ggaataaggg
     4321 cgacacggaa atgttgaata ctcatactct tcctttttca atattattga agcatttatc
     4381 agggttattg tctcatgagc ggatacatat ttgaatgtat ttagaaaaat aaacaaatag
     4441 gggttccgcg cacatttccc cgaaaagtgc cacctgacgt ctaagaaacc attattatca
     4501 tgacattaac ctataaaaat aggcgtatca cgaggccctt tcgtcttcac c
//
LOCUS       pZS12-T7PC-YFP          4569 bp    DNA     circular UNA 13-MAY-2024
DEFINITION  Promoter C.
ACCESSION   urn.local...66-hppwjnl
VERSION     urn.local...66-hppwjnl
KEYWORDS    .
SOURCE      
  ORGANISM  .
FEATURES             Location/Qualifiers
     primer_bind     6..30
                     /standard_name="Binding Region"
     gene            <31..94
                     /locus_tag="T7p03"
                     /note="gene 0.7"
                     /db_xref="GeneID:1261070"
                     /standard_name="gene 0.7"
     mRNA            <31..94
                     /locus_tag="T7p03"
                     /product="0.7 mRNA"
                     /db_xref="GeneID:1261070"
                     /standard_name="0.7 mRNA"
     source          <31..>225
                     /organism="Enterobacteria phage T7"
                     /mol_type="genomic DNA"
                     /host="Escherichia coli"
                     /db_xref="taxon:10760"
     CDS             <31..56
                     /codon_start=3
                     /locus_tag="T7p03"
                     /note="The T7 seryl-threonyl protein kinase gp0.7 is
                     involved in host transcription shutoff and Col Ib
                     exclusion. Phosphorylates E. coli RNA polymerase. Other
                     names: gp0.7."
                     /transl_table=11
                     /product="protein kinase"
                     /protein_id="NP_041959.1"
                     /db_xref="GI:9627431"
                     /db_xref="GOA:P00513"
                     /db_xref="UniProtKB/Swiss-Prot:P00513"
                     /db_xref="GeneID:1261070"
                     /translation="LDAMLMG"
                     /standard_name="protein kinase CDS"
     regulatory      69
                     /regulatory_class="promoter"
                     /locus_tag="T7p03"
                     /note="E. coli C promoter"
                     /standard_name="E. coli C promoter regulatory"
     misc_structure  94
                     /locus_tag="T7p03"
                     /note="RNase III site R1"
                     /standard_name="RNase III site R1 misc structure"
     gene            95..>267
                     /locus_tag="T7p07"
                     /note="gene 1"
                     /db_xref="GeneID:1261050"
                     /standard_name="gene 1"
     mRNA            95..>267
                     /locus_tag="T7p07"
                     /product="1 mRNA"
                     /db_xref="GeneID:1261050"
                     /standard_name="1 mRNA"
     CDS             127..>270
                     /locus_tag="T7p07"
                     /note="A family of single subunit RNA polymerases."
                     /codon_start=1
                     /transl_table=11
                     /product="T3/T7-like RNA polymerase"
                     /protein_id="NP_041960.1"
                     /db_xref="GI:9627432"
                     /db_xref="GOA:P00573"
                     /db_xref="UniProtKB/Swiss-Prot:P00573"
                     /db_xref="GeneID:1261050"
                     /standard_name="T3/T7-like RNA polymerase CDS"
     ncRNA           complement(186..205)
                     /standard_name="sgRNA E.coli C"
     source          <226..>267
                     /organism="Enterobacteria phage T7"
                     /mol_type="genomic DNA"
                     /host="Escherichia coli"
                     /db_xref="taxon:10760"
     ncRNA           complement(242..261)
                     /standard_name="sgRNA E.coli C2"
     CDS             301..>1017
                     /standard_name="YFP"
     regulatory      1041..1145
                     /note="Geneious type: terminator"
                     /standard_name="T1"
     rep_origin      1178..3330
     misc_feature    complement(2632..2636)
                     /standard_name="CCTAG"
     misc_feature    3368..3483
                     /standard_name="NOT SC101 Origin"
     CDS             complement(3506..4363)
                     /standard_name="AmpR (bla)"
ORIGIN      
        1 tcgaggaggc cctttcgtct tcacctcgag aacttgacgc aatgttaatg ggctgatagt
       61 cttatcttac aggtcatctg cgggtggcct gaataggtac gatttactaa ctggaagagg
      121 cactaaatga acacgattaa catcgctaag aacgacttct ctgacatcga actggctgct
      181 atcccgttca acactctggc tgaccattac ggtgagcgtt tagctcgcga acagttggcc
      241 cttgagcatg agtcttacga gatgggttaa taagaattca ttaaagagga gaaaggtacc
      301 atgagtaaag gagaagaact tttcactgga gttgtcccaa ttcttgttga attagatggt
      361 gatgttaatg ggcacaaatt ttctgtcagt ggagagggtg aaggtgatgc aacatacgga
      421 aaacttaccc ttaaattgat ttgcactact ggaaaactac ctgttccatg gccaacactt
      481 gtcactactt tgggttatgg tctaatgtgc tttgctagat acccagatca tatgaaacgg
      541 catgactttt tcaagagtgc catgcccgaa ggttatgtac aggaaagaac tatatttttc
      601 aaagatgacg ggaactacaa gacacgtgct gaagtcaagt ttgaaggtga tacccttgtt
      661 aatagaatcg agttaaaagg tattgatttt aaagaagatg gaaacattct tggacacaaa
      721 ttggaataca actataactc acacaatgta tacatcactg cagacaaaca aaagaatgga
      781 atcaaagcta acttcaaaat tagacacaac attgaagatg gaggtgttca actagcagac
      841 cattatcaac aaaatactcc aattggcgat ggccctgtcc ttttaccaga caaccattac
      901 ctgtcctatc aatctgccct ttcgaaagat cccaacgaaa agagagacca catggtcctt
      961 cttgagtttg taacagctgc tgggattaca catggcatgg atgaactata caaatagaag
     1021 cttaattagc tgagtctaga ggcatcaaat aaaacgaaag gctcagtcga aagactgggc
     1081 ctttcgtttt atctgttgtt tgtcggtgaa cgctctcctg agtaggacaa atccgccgcc
     1141 ctagacctag ggtacgggtt ttgctgcccg caaacgggct gttctggtgt tgctagtttg
     1201 ttatcagaat cgcagatccg gcttcaggtt tgccggctga aagcgctatt tcttccagaa
     1261 ttgccatgat tttttcccca cgggaggcgt cactggctcc cgtgttgtcg gcagctttga
     1321 ttcgataagc agcatcgcct gtttcaggct gtctatgtgt gactgttgag ctgtaacaag
     1381 ttgtctcagg tgttcaattt catgttctag ttgctttgtt ttactggttt cacctgttct
     1441 attaggtgtt acatgctgtt catctgttac attgtcgatc tgttcatggt gaacagcttt
     1501 aaatgcacca aaaactcgta aaagctctga tgtatctatc ttttttacac cgttttcatc
     1561 tgtgcatatg gacagttttc cctttgatat ctaacggtga acagttgttc tacttttgtt
     1621 tgttagtctt gatgcttcac tgatagatac aagagccata agaacctcag atccttccgt
     1681 atttagccag tatgttctct agtgtggttc gttgtttttg cgtgagccat gagaacgaac
     1741 cattgagatc atgcttactt tgcatgtcac tcaaaaattt tgcctcaaaa ctggtgagct
     1801 gaatttttgc agttaaagca tcgtgtagtg tttttcttag tccgttacgt aggtaggaat
     1861 ctgatgtaat ggttgttggt attttgtcac cattcatttt tatctggttg ttctcaagtt
     1921 cggttacgag atccatttgt ctatctagtt caacttggaa aatcaacgta tcagtcgggc
     1981 ggcctcgctt atcaaccacc aatttcatat tgctgtaagt gtttaaatct ttacttattg
     2041 gtttcaaaac ccattggtta agccttttaa actcatggta gttattttca agcattaaca
     2101 tgaacttaaa ttcatcaagg ctaatctcta tatttgcctt gtgagttttc ttttgtgtta
     2161 gttcttttaa taaccactca taaatcctca tagagtattt gttttcaaaa gacttaacat
     2221 gttccagatt atattttatg aattttttta actggaaaag ataaggcaat atctcttcac
     2281 taaaaactaa ttctaatttt tcgcttgaga acttggcata gtttgtccac tggaaaatct
     2341 caaagccttt aaccaaagga ttcctgattt ccacagttct cgtcatcagc tctctggttg
     2401 ctttagctaa tacaccataa gcattttccc tactgatgtt catcatctga gcgtattggt
     2461 tataagtgaa cgataccgtc cgttctttcc ttgtagggtt ttcaatcgtg gggttgagta
     2521 gtgccacaca gcataaaatt agcttggttt catgctccgt taagtcatag cgactaatcg
     2581 ctagttcatt tgctttgaaa acaactaatt cagacataca tctcaattgg tctaggtgat
     2641 tttaatcact ataccaattg agatgggcta gtcaatgata attactagtc cttttccttt
     2701 gagttgtggg tatctgtaaa ttctgctaga cctttgctgg aaaacttgta aattctgcta
     2761 gaccctctgt aaattccgct agacctttgt gtgttttttt tgtttatatt caagtggtta
     2821 taatttatag aataaagaaa gaataaaaaa agataaaaag aatagatccc agccctgtgt
     2881 ataactcact actttagtca gttccgcagt attacaaaag gatgtcgcaa acgctgtttg
     2941 ctcctctaca aaacagacct taaaacccta aaggcttaag tagcaccctc gcaagctcgg
     3001 gcaaatcgct gaatattcct tttgtctccg accatcaggc acctgagtcg ctgtcttttt
     3061 cgtgacattc agttcgctgc gctcacggct ctggcagtga atgggggtaa atggcactac
     3121 aggcgccttt tatggattca tgcaaggaaa ctacccataa tacaagaaaa gcccgtcacg
     3181 ggcttctcag ggcgttttat ggcgggtctg ctatgtggtg ctatctgact ttttgctgtt
     3241 cagcagttcc tgccctctga ttttccagtc tgaccacttc ggattatccc gtgacaggtc
     3301 attcagactg gctaatgcac ccagtaaggc agcggtatca tcaacaggct tacccgtctt
     3361 actgtcccta gtgcttggat tctcaccaat aaaaaacgcc cggcggcaac cgagcgttct
     3421 gaacaaatcc agatggagtt ctgaggtcat tactggatct atcaacagga gtccaagcga
     3481 gctcgtaaac ttggtctgac agttaccaat gcttaatcag tgaggcacct atctcagcga
     3541 tctgtctatt tcgttcatcc atagttgcct gactccccgt cgtgtagata actacgatac
     3601 gggagggctt accatctggc cccagtgctg caatgatacc gcgagaccca cgctcaccgg
     3661 ctccagattt atcagcaata aaccagccag ccggaagggc cgagcgcaga agtggtcctg
     3721 caactttatc cgcctccatc cagtctatta attgttgccg ggaagctaga gtaagtagtt
     3781 cgccagttaa tagtttgcgc aacgttgttg ccattgctac aggcatcgtg gtgtcacgct
     3841 cgtcgtttgg tatggcttca ttcagctccg gttcccaacg atcaaggcga gttacatgat
     3901 cccccatgtt gtgcaaaaaa gcggttagct ccttcggtcc tccgatcgtt gtcagaagta
     3961 agttggccgc agtgttatca ctcatggtta tggcagcact gcataattct cttactgtca
     4021 tgccatccgt aagatgcttt tctgtgactg gtgagtactc aaccaagtca ttctgagaat
     4081 agtgtatgcg gcgaccgagt tgctcttgcc cggcgtcaat acgggataat accgcgccac
     4141 atagcagaac tttaaaagtg ctcatcattg gaaaacgttc ttcggggcga aaactctcaa
     4201 ggatcttacc gctgttgaga tccagttcga tgtaacccac tcgtgcaccc aactgatctt
     4261 cagcatcttt tactttcacc agcgtttctg ggtgagcaaa aacaggaagg caaaatgccg
     4321 caaaaaaggg aataagggcg acacggaaat gttgaatact catactcttc ctttttcaat
     4381 attattgaag catttatcag ggttattgtc tcatgagcgg atacatattt gaatgtattt
     4441 agaaaaataa acaaataggg gttccgcgca catttccccg aaaagtgcca cctgacgtct
     4501 aagaaaccat tattatcatg acattaacct ataaaaatag gcgtatcacg aggccctttc
     4561 gtcttcacc
//
LOCUS       pZS12-T7PE-YFP          4554 bp    DNA     circular UNA 13-MAY-2024
DEFINITION  Promoter E.
ACCESSION   urn.local...3e-hppuszl
VERSION     urn.local...3e-hppuszl
KEYWORDS    .
SOURCE      
  ORGANISM  .
FEATURES             Location/Qualifiers
     primer_bind     6..30
                     /standard_name="Binding Region"
     source          <31..>230
                     /organism="Enterobacteria phage T7"
                     /mol_type="genomic DNA"
                     /host="Escherichia coli"
                     /db_xref="taxon:10760"
     gene            <31..67
                     /locus_tag="T7p54"
                     /note="gene 18"
                     /db_xref="GeneID:1261042"
                     /standard_name="gene 18"
     CDS             <31..67
                     /codon_start=2
                     /locus_tag="T7p54"
                     /note="involved in the packaging of genome monomers into
                     aprocapsid using head-to-tail concatemers of genomes.
                     othernames: DNA packaging protein A; DNA maturation
                     protein A;terminase, small subunit"
                     /transl_table=11
                     /product="DNA packaging protein, small subunit"
                     /protein_id="NP_042007.1"
                     /db_xref="GI:9627479"
                     /db_xref="GOA:P03693"
                     /db_xref="UniProtKB/Swiss-Prot:P03693"
                     /db_xref="GeneID:1261042"
                     /translation="GLTDDDIYTLQ"
                     /standard_name="DNA packaging protein, small subunit CDS"
     regulatory      81
                     /regulatory_class="promoter"
                     /note="E. coli promoter E[6]"
                     /standard_name="E. coli promoter E[6] regulatory"
     misc_structure  101
                     /note="RNase III site R18.5"
                     /standard_name="RNase III site R18.5 misc structure"
     gene            162..>230
                     /locus_tag="T7p55"
                     /note="gene 18.5"
                     /db_xref="GeneID:1261067"
                     /standard_name="gene 18.5"
     CDS             162..>233
                     /locus_tag="T7p55"
                     /note="analog of phage lambda protein Rz, a cell lysis
                     protein. Rz and gp18.5 share distant sequence similarity,
                     similar function, and a similar genome neighborhood. In
                     T7, gp18.5 interacts with gp18.7, a lambda RZ1-like lysis
                     protein. Other names: gp18.5"
                     /codon_start=1
                     /transl_table=11
                     /product="phage lambda Rz-like lysis protein"
                     /protein_id="NP_042008.1"
                     /db_xref="GI:9627480"
                     /db_xref="GOA:P03803"
                     /db_xref="UniProtKB/Swiss-Prot:P03803"
                     /db_xref="GeneID:1261067"
                     /translation="MLEFLRKLIPWVLAGMLFGLGWH"
                     /standard_name="phage lambda Rz-like lysis protein CDS"
     ncRNA           complement(191..210)
                     /standard_name="sgRNA E.coli E"
     primer_bind     complement(234..258)
                     /standard_name="Binding Region"
     CDS             286..>1002
                     /standard_name="YFP"
     regulatory      1026..1130
                     /note="Geneious type: terminator"
                     /standard_name="T1"
     rep_origin      1163..3315
     misc_feature    complement(2617..2621)
                     /standard_name="CCTAG"
     misc_feature    3353..3468
                     /standard_name="NOT SC101 Origin"
     CDS             complement(3491..4348)
                     /standard_name="AmpR (bla)"
ORIGIN      
        1 tcgaggaggc cctttcgtct tcacctcgag cggtcttacg gatgatgata tttacacatt
       61 acagtgatat actcaaggcc actacagata gtggtcttta tggatgtcat tgtctatacg
      121 agatgctcct acgtgaaatc tgaaagttaa cgggaggcat tatgctagaa tttttacgta
      181 agctaatccc ttgggttctc gctgggatgc tattcgggtt aggatggcat taagaattca
      241 ttaaagagga gaaaggtaga attcattaaa gaggagaaag gtaccatgag taaaggagaa
      301 gaacttttca ctggagttgt cccaattctt gttgaattag atggtgatgt taatgggcac
      361 aaattttctg tcagtggaga gggtgaaggt gatgcaacat acggaaaact tacccttaaa
      421 ttgatttgca ctactggaaa actacctgtt ccatggccaa cacttgtcac tactttgggt
      481 tatggtctaa tgtgctttgc tagataccca gatcatatga aacggcatga ctttttcaag
      541 agtgccatgc ccgaaggtta tgtacaggaa agaactatat ttttcaaaga tgacgggaac
      601 tacaagacac gtgctgaagt caagtttgaa ggtgataccc ttgttaatag aatcgagtta
      661 aaaggtattg attttaaaga agatggaaac attcttggac acaaattgga atacaactat
      721 aactcacaca atgtatacat cactgcagac aaacaaaaga atggaatcaa agctaacttc
      781 aaaattagac acaacattga agatggaggt gttcaactag cagaccatta tcaacaaaat
      841 actccaattg gcgatggccc tgtcctttta ccagacaacc attacctgtc ctatcaatct
      901 gccctttcga aagatcccaa cgaaaagaga gaccacatgg tccttcttga gtttgtaaca
      961 gctgctggga ttacacatgg catggatgaa ctatacaaat agaagcttaa ttagctgagt
     1021 ctagaggcat caaataaaac gaaaggctca gtcgaaagac tgggcctttc gttttatctg
     1081 ttgtttgtcg gtgaacgctc tcctgagtag gacaaatccg ccgccctaga cctagggtac
     1141 gggttttgct gcccgcaaac gggctgttct ggtgttgcta gtttgttatc agaatcgcag
     1201 atccggcttc aggtttgccg gctgaaagcg ctatttcttc cagaattgcc atgatttttt
     1261 ccccacggga ggcgtcactg gctcccgtgt tgtcggcagc tttgattcga taagcagcat
     1321 cgcctgtttc aggctgtcta tgtgtgactg ttgagctgta acaagttgtc tcaggtgttc
     1381 aatttcatgt tctagttgct ttgttttact ggtttcacct gttctattag gtgttacatg
     1441 ctgttcatct gttacattgt cgatctgttc atggtgaaca gctttaaatg caccaaaaac
     1501 tcgtaaaagc tctgatgtat ctatcttttt tacaccgttt tcatctgtgc atatggacag
     1561 ttttcccttt gatatctaac ggtgaacagt tgttctactt ttgtttgtta gtcttgatgc
     1621 ttcactgata gatacaagag ccataagaac ctcagatcct tccgtattta gccagtatgt
     1681 tctctagtgt ggttcgttgt ttttgcgtga gccatgagaa cgaaccattg agatcatgct
     1741 tactttgcat gtcactcaaa aattttgcct caaaactggt gagctgaatt tttgcagtta
     1801 aagcatcgtg tagtgttttt cttagtccgt tacgtaggta ggaatctgat gtaatggttg
     1861 ttggtatttt gtcaccattc atttttatct ggttgttctc aagttcggtt acgagatcca
     1921 tttgtctatc tagttcaact tggaaaatca acgtatcagt cgggcggcct cgcttatcaa
     1981 ccaccaattt catattgctg taagtgttta aatctttact tattggtttc aaaacccatt
     2041 ggttaagcct tttaaactca tggtagttat tttcaagcat taacatgaac ttaaattcat
     2101 caaggctaat ctctatattt gccttgtgag ttttcttttg tgttagttct tttaataacc
     2161 actcataaat cctcatagag tatttgtttt caaaagactt aacatgttcc agattatatt
     2221 ttatgaattt ttttaactgg aaaagataag gcaatatctc ttcactaaaa actaattcta
     2281 atttttcgct tgagaacttg gcatagtttg tccactggaa aatctcaaag cctttaacca
     2341 aaggattcct gatttccaca gttctcgtca tcagctctct ggttgcttta gctaatacac
     2401 cataagcatt ttccctactg atgttcatca tctgagcgta ttggttataa gtgaacgata
     2461 ccgtccgttc tttccttgta gggttttcaa tcgtggggtt gagtagtgcc acacagcata
     2521 aaattagctt ggtttcatgc tccgttaagt catagcgact aatcgctagt tcatttgctt
     2581 tgaaaacaac taattcagac atacatctca attggtctag gtgattttaa tcactatacc
     2641 aattgagatg ggctagtcaa tgataattac tagtcctttt cctttgagtt gtgggtatct
     2701 gtaaattctg ctagaccttt gctggaaaac ttgtaaattc tgctagaccc tctgtaaatt
     2761 ccgctagacc tttgtgtgtt ttttttgttt atattcaagt ggttataatt tatagaataa
     2821 agaaagaata aaaaaagata aaaagaatag atcccagccc tgtgtataac tcactacttt
     2881 agtcagttcc gcagtattac aaaaggatgt cgcaaacgct gtttgctcct ctacaaaaca
     2941 gaccttaaaa ccctaaaggc ttaagtagca ccctcgcaag ctcgggcaaa tcgctgaata
     3001 ttccttttgt ctccgaccat caggcacctg agtcgctgtc tttttcgtga cattcagttc
     3061 gctgcgctca cggctctggc agtgaatggg ggtaaatggc actacaggcg ccttttatgg
     3121 attcatgcaa ggaaactacc cataatacaa gaaaagcccg tcacgggctt ctcagggcgt
     3181 tttatggcgg gtctgctatg tggtgctatc tgactttttg ctgttcagca gttcctgccc
     3241 tctgattttc cagtctgacc acttcggatt atcccgtgac aggtcattca gactggctaa
     3301 tgcacccagt aaggcagcgg tatcatcaac aggcttaccc gtcttactgt ccctagtgct
     3361 tggattctca ccaataaaaa acgcccggcg gcaaccgagc gttctgaaca aatccagatg
     3421 gagttctgag gtcattactg gatctatcaa caggagtcca agcgagctcg taaacttggt
     3481 ctgacagtta ccaatgctta atcagtgagg cacctatctc agcgatctgt ctatttcgtt
     3541 catccatagt tgcctgactc cccgtcgtgt agataactac gatacgggag ggcttaccat
     3601 ctggccccag tgctgcaatg ataccgcgag acccacgctc accggctcca gatttatcag
     3661 caataaacca gccagccgga agggccgagc gcagaagtgg tcctgcaact ttatccgcct
     3721 ccatccagtc tattaattgt tgccgggaag ctagagtaag tagttcgcca gttaatagtt
     3781 tgcgcaacgt tgttgccatt gctacaggca tcgtggtgtc acgctcgtcg tttggtatgg
     3841 cttcattcag ctccggttcc caacgatcaa ggcgagttac atgatccccc atgttgtgca
     3901 aaaaagcggt tagctccttc ggtcctccga tcgttgtcag aagtaagttg gccgcagtgt
     3961 tatcactcat ggttatggca gcactgcata attctcttac tgtcatgcca tccgtaagat
     4021 gcttttctgt gactggtgag tactcaacca agtcattctg agaatagtgt atgcggcgac
     4081 cgagttgctc ttgcccggcg tcaatacggg ataataccgc gccacatagc agaactttaa
     4141 aagtgctcat cattggaaaa cgttcttcgg ggcgaaaact ctcaaggatc ttaccgctgt
     4201 tgagatccag ttcgatgtaa cccactcgtg cacccaactg atcttcagca tcttttactt
     4261 tcaccagcgt ttctgggtga gcaaaaacag gaaggcaaaa tgccgcaaaa aagggaataa
     4321 gggcgacacg gaaatgttga atactcatac tcttcctttt tcaatattat tgaagcattt
     4381 atcagggtta ttgtctcatg agcggataca tatttgaatg tatttagaaa aataaacaaa
     4441 taggggttcc gcgcacattt ccccgaaaag tgccacctga cgtctaagaa accattatta
     4501 tcatgacatt aacctataaa aataggcgta tcacgaggcc ctttcgtctt cacc
//
